LOCUS       pDD143 9551 bp DNA circular 5-NOV-2018
SOURCE
  ORGANISM
COMMENT     This file is created by Vector NTI http://www.invitrogen.com/
COMMENT     ORIGDB|GenBank
COMMENT     VNTDATE|-12540816|
COMMENT     VNTDBDATE|-12540816|
COMMENT     LSOWNER|
COMMENT     VNTNAME|pDD143|
COMMENT     VNTAUTHORNAME|Demo User|
COMMENT     Vector_NTI_Display_Data_(Do_Not_Edit!)
COMMENT     (SXF
COMMENT     (CGexDoc "pDD143" 0 9551
COMMENT     (CDBMol 0 0 1 1 1 0 0 0 0 "" "" 0 0 0 0 (CObList) (CObList)
            (CObList)
COMMENT     (CObList) -1 "")
COMMENT     (CDocSetData 1 1 0 0 0 0 "MAIN" 1 1 1 1 0 0 1 1 0 1 10 10 4294967295
            50 0
COMMENT     1 0 (CHomObj 0 0 0 3 75) (CWordArray) (CWordArray) (CStringList)
COMMENT     (CStringList "atg" "gtg") (CStringList "taa" "tga" "tag") (CObList)
            1
COMMENT     "{(0,1),2}" 0 0 "" 0 4294967295 0 0 0 0 0 0 0 "MAIN" 0 0 30 0
COMMENT     (CProteinMotifSearchObject 70 20 1 1 1 1 0 0 1 0 0 0 0 0))
COMMENT     (CMolPar 1 0 0 1 9531 1 9551 0 0 0 0 0 0 0 0) (CStringList)
            (CStringList)
COMMENT     (CObList) (COAPar 25 250 50 0 6 4 3 7) (COAPar 25 250 50 0 6 4 3 7)
COMMENT     (COAPar 25 250 50 0 6 4 3 7) (CObList)
COMMENT     (CObList
COMMENT     #0=(CFSignal (CObList) "GentR" 61 0 0 207 1331 0 (CStringList)
COMMENT     (CStringList) 1 1 1 1 "207..1331")
COMMENT     #1=(CFSignal (CObList) "Sth1 sgRNA scaffold" 21 0 0 3552 3631 0
COMMENT     (CStringList) (CStringList) 1 1 1 1 "3532..3611")
COMMENT     #2=(CFSignal (CObList) "Sth1 tracrRNA" 43 0 0 3602 3628 0
            (CStringList)
COMMENT     (CStringList) 1 1 1 1 "3582..3608")
COMMENT     #3=(CFSignal (CObList) "TsynA" 43 0 0 3718 3755 0 (CStringList)
COMMENT     (CStringList) 1 1 1 1 "3698..3735")
COMMENT     #4=(CFSignal (CObList) "pMB1" 33 0 0 3844 4463 0 (CStringList)
COMMENT     (CStringList) 1 1 1 1 "3824..4443")
COMMENT     #5=(CFSignal (CObList) "rnBT1" 43 0 0 4492 4544 0 (CStringList)
COMMENT     (CStringList) 1 1 1 1 "4472..4524")
COMMENT     #6=(CFSignal (CObList) "TsynA" 43 0 0 4545 4582 0 (CStringList)
COMMENT     (CStringList) 1 1 1 1 "4525..4562")
COMMENT     #7=(CFSignal (CObList) "rrnB_T2_terminator" 43 0 0 3119 3146 0
COMMENT     (CStringList)
COMMENT     (CStringList "/ApEinfo_fwdcolor=pink" "/ApEinfo_revcolor=pink"
COMMENT     "/ApEinfo_graphicformat=arrow_data {{0 1 2 0 0 -1} {} 0}"
COMMENT     "width 5 offset 0") 1 1 1 1 "3119..3146")
COMMENT     #8=(CFSignal (CObList) "pAL5000" 21 0 0 1660 2929 0 (CStringList)
COMMENT     (CStringList "/ApEinfo_fwdcolor=#ff6666" "/ApEinfo_revcolor=#ff6666"
COMMENT     "/ApEinfo_graphicformat=arrow_data {{0 1 2 0 0 -1} {} 0}"
COMMENT     "width 5 offset 0") 1 1 1 1 "1660..2929")
COMMENT     #9=(CFSignal (CObList) "araBAD promoter" 30 0 0 5660 5944 0
COMMENT     (CStringList) (CStringList "/gene=\"araBAD\"") 1 1 1 1 "5640..5924")
COMMENT     #10=(CFSignal (CObList) "araC" 4 0 1 4755 5633 0 (CStringList)
COMMENT     (CStringList "/codon_start=1" "/gene=\"araC\""
COMMENT     "/product=\"L-arabinose regulatory protein\"") 1 1 1 1
COMMENT     "complement(4735..5613)")
COMMENT     #11=(CFSignal (CObList) "O2" 20 0 0 5663 5678 0 (CStringList)
COMMENT     (CStringList) 1 1 1 1 "5643..5658")
COMMENT     #12=(CFSignal (CObList) "O1" 20 0 0 5820 5841 0 (CStringList)
COMMENT     (CStringList) 1 1 1 1 "5800..5821")
COMMENT     #13=(CFSignal (CObList) "CAP" 20 0 0 5862 5875 0 (CStringList)
COMMENT     (CStringList) 1 1 1 1 "5842..5855")
COMMENT     #14=(CFSignal (CObList) "I1 & I2" 20 0 0 5872 5909 0 (CStringList)
COMMENT     (CStringList) 1 1 1 1 "5852..5889")
COMMENT     #15=(CFSignal (CObList) "-35" 48 0 0 5907 5911 0 (CStringList)
COMMENT     (CStringList) 1 1 1 1 "5887..5891")
COMMENT     #16=(CFSignal (CObList) "-10" 47 0 0 5931 5935 0 (CStringList)
COMMENT     (CStringList) 1 1 1 1 "5911..5915")
COMMENT     #17=(CFSignal (CObList) "Sth1 dCas9" 21 0 0 5981 9346 0
            (CStringList)
COMMENT     (CStringList) 1 1 1 1 "5961..9326")
COMMENT     #18=(CFSignal (CObList) "rrnB T2 terminator" 43 0 0 9447 9474 0
COMMENT     (CStringList) (CStringList) 1 1 1 1 "9427..9454")
COMMENT     #19=(CFSignal (CObList) "TsynB" 43 0 0 9481 9518 0 (CStringList)
COMMENT     (CStringList) 1 1 1 1 "9461..9498")
COMMENT     #20=(CFSignal (CObList) "pConstitutive" 21 0 0 3489 3529 0
            (CStringList)
COMMENT     (CStringList "/ApEinfo_fwdcolor=#b3b3b3"
COMMENT     "/ApEinfo_revcolor=#800040"
COMMENT     "/ApEinfo_graphicformat=arrow_data {{0 1 2 0 0 -1} {} 0}"
COMMENT     "width 5 offset 0") 1 1 1 1 "3489..3529")
COMMENT     #21=(CFSignal (CObList) "-35 site" 21 0 0 3495 3498 0 (CStringList)
COMMENT     (CStringList "/ApEinfo_fwdcolor=cyan" "/ApEinfo_revcolor=green"
COMMENT     "/ApEinfo_graphicformat=arrow_data {{0 1 2 0 0 -1} {} 0}"
COMMENT     "width 5 offset 0") 1 1 1 1 "3495..3498")
COMMENT     #22=(CFSignal (CObList) "-10 site" 21 0 0 3518 3523 0 (CStringList)
COMMENT     (CStringList "/ApEinfo_fwdcolor=cyan" "/ApEinfo_revcolor=green"
COMMENT     "/ApEinfo_graphicformat=arrow_data {{0 1 2 0 0 -1} {} 0}"
COMMENT     "width 5 offset 0") 1 1 1 1 "3518..3523")
COMMENT     #23=(CFSignal (CObList) "TSS" 21 0 0 3531 3531 0 (CStringList)
COMMENT     (CStringList) 1 1 1 1 "3531..3531")
COMMENT     #24=(CFSignal (CObList) "sgRNA spacer" 21 0 0 3532 3551 0
            (CStringList)
COMMENT     (CStringList) 1 1 1 1 "")) (CObList) (CObList) (CObList) (CObList)
COMMENT     (CObList) (CObList)
COMMENT     (CTextView 0
COMMENT     #25=(CGroupPar (CParagraph 0 (0 0) 1 2 0 0 180)
COMMENT     (CObjectList
COMMENT     #26=(CRefLinePar
COMMENT     (CLinePar (CParagraph 0 (0 0) 0 2 0 0 233) "pDD143" 2) 5 "" 0
COMMENT     4)
COMMENT     #27=(CFolderPar
COMMENT     (CGroupPar (CParagraph 1 (0 0) 1 1 0 0 178)
COMMENT     (CObjectList
COMMENT     #28=(CLinePar (CParagraph 0 (0 0) 1 2 1 0 180)
COMMENT     "DNA 'pDD143'" 1)
COMMENT     #29=(CLinePar (CParagraph 0 (0 0) 1 2 1 0 180)
COMMENT     "Local object" 1)
COMMENT     #30=(CLinePar (CParagraph 0 (0 0) 1 2 1 0 180)
COMMENT     "Created: 11/05/18 07:51PM" 1)
COMMENT     #31=(CLinePar (CParagraph 0 (0 0) 1 2 1 0 180)
COMMENT     "Last Modified: 11/05/18 07:51PM" 1)
COMMENT     #32=(CLinePar (CParagraph 0 (0 0) 1 2 1 0 180)
COMMENT     "length: 9551 bp" 1)
COMMENT     #33=(CLinePar (CParagraph 0 (0 0) 1 2 1 0 180)
COMMENT     "storage type: Basic" 1)
COMMENT     #34=(CLinePar (CParagraph 0 (0 0) 1 2 1 0 180)
COMMENT     "form: Circular" 1))) "General Description")
COMMENT     #35=(CFolderPar
COMMENT     (CGroupPar (CParagraph 2 (0 0) 1 1 0 0 178)
COMMENT     (CObjectList
COMMENT     #36=(CLinePar (CParagraph 0 (0 0) 1 2 1 0 180)
COMMENT     "Original Source Database: GenBank" 1)
COMMENT     #37=(CLinePar (CParagraph 0 (0 0) 1 2 1 0 180)
COMMENT     "Modification Date in the Original DB: 6-NOV-2017" 1)
COMMENT     #38=(CLinePar (CParagraph 0 (0 0) 1 2 1 0 180)
COMMENT     "Associated Genes: araBAD; araC" 1)))
COMMENT     "Standard Fields")
COMMENT     #39=(CRefLinePar
COMMENT     (CLinePar (CParagraph 0 (0 0) 0 2 0 0 233) "Comments" 2) 1 ""
COMMENT     0 0)
COMMENT     #40=(CFolderPar
COMMENT     (CGroupPar (CParagraph 8 (0 0) 1 2 0 0 178) (CObjectList))
COMMENT     "Annotations")
COMMENT     #41=(CFolderPar
COMMENT     (CGroupPar (CParagraph 12 (6 0) 1 1 0 0 178)
COMMENT     (CObjectList
COMMENT     #42=(CFolderPar
COMMENT     (CGroupPar (CParagraph 4 (7 4 0) 1 1 1 0 178)
COMMENT     (CObjectList
COMMENT     #43=(CFolderPar
COMMENT     (CGroupPar
COMMENT     (CParagraph 4755 (3 #10# 0) 1 2 2 0 327)
COMMENT     (CObjectList
COMMENT     #44=(CLinePar
COMMENT     (CParagraph 0 (0 0) 1 2 3 0 180)
COMMENT     "Start: 4755 End: 5633 (Complementary)"
COMMENT     1)
COMMENT     #45=(CLinePar
COMMENT     (CParagraph 0 (0 0) 1 2 3 0 180)
COMMENT     "Original Location Description:" 1)
COMMENT     #46=(CLinePar
COMMENT     (CParagraph 0 (0 0) 1 2 3 0 180)
COMMENT     " complement(4735..5613)" 1)
COMMENT     #47=(CLinePar
COMMENT     (CParagraph 0 (0 0) 1 2 3 0 180)
COMMENT     "Qualifiers:" 1)
COMMENT     #48=(CLinePar
COMMENT     (CParagraph 0 (0 0) 1 2 3 0 180)
COMMENT     " /codon_start=1" 1)
COMMENT     #49=(CLinePar
COMMENT     (CParagraph 0 (0 0) 1 2 3 0 180)
COMMENT     " /gene=\"araC\"" 1)
COMMENT     #50=(CLinePar
COMMENT     (CParagraph 0 (0 0) 1 2 3 0 180)
COMMENT     " /product=\"L-arabinose regulatory protein\""
COMMENT     1))) "araC"))) "CDS (1 total)")
COMMENT     #51=(CFolderPar
COMMENT     (CGroupPar (CParagraph 20 (7 20 0) 1 1 1 0 178)
COMMENT     (CObjectList
COMMENT     #52=(CFolderPar
COMMENT     (CGroupPar
COMMENT     (CParagraph 5663 (3 #11# 0) 1 2 2 0 194)
COMMENT     (CObjectList
COMMENT     #53=(CLinePar
COMMENT     (CParagraph 0 (0 0) 1 2 3 0 180)
COMMENT     "Start: 5663 End: 5678" 1)
COMMENT     #54=(CLinePar
COMMENT     (CParagraph 0 (0 0) 1 2 3 0 180)
COMMENT     "Original Location Description:" 1)
COMMENT     #55=(CLinePar
COMMENT     (CParagraph 0 (0 0) 1 2 3 0 180)
COMMENT     " 5643..5658" 1))) "O2")
COMMENT     #56=(CFolderPar
COMMENT     (CGroupPar
COMMENT     (CParagraph 5820 (3 #12# 0) 1 2 2 0 194)
COMMENT     (CObjectList
COMMENT     #57=(CLinePar
COMMENT     (CParagraph 0 (0 0) 1 2 3 0 180)
COMMENT     "Start: 5820 End: 5841" 1)
COMMENT     #58=(CLinePar
COMMENT     (CParagraph 0 (0 0) 1 2 3 0 180)
COMMENT     "Original Location Description:" 1)
COMMENT     #59=(CLinePar
COMMENT     (CParagraph 0 (0 0) 1 2 3 0 180)
COMMENT     " 5800..5821" 1))) "O1")
COMMENT     #60=(CFolderPar
COMMENT     (CGroupPar
COMMENT     (CParagraph 5862 (3 #13# 0) 1 2 2 0 194)
COMMENT     (CObjectList
COMMENT     #61=(CLinePar
COMMENT     (CParagraph 0 (0 0) 1 2 3 0 180)
COMMENT     "Start: 5862 End: 5875" 1)
COMMENT     #62=(CLinePar
COMMENT     (CParagraph 0 (0 0) 1 2 3 0 180)
COMMENT     "Original Location Description:" 1)
COMMENT     #63=(CLinePar
COMMENT     (CParagraph 0 (0 0) 1 2 3 0 180)
COMMENT     " 5842..5855" 1))) "CAP")
COMMENT     #64=(CFolderPar
COMMENT     (CGroupPar
COMMENT     (CParagraph 5872 (3 #14# 0) 1 2 2 0 194)
COMMENT     (CObjectList
COMMENT     #65=(CLinePar
COMMENT     (CParagraph 0 (0 0) 1 2 3 0 180)
COMMENT     "Start: 5872 End: 5909" 1)
COMMENT     #66=(CLinePar
COMMENT     (CParagraph 0 (0 0) 1 2 3 0 180)
COMMENT     "Original Location Description:" 1)
COMMENT     #67=(CLinePar
COMMENT     (CParagraph 0 (0 0) 1 2 3 0 180)
COMMENT     " 5852..5889" 1))) "I1 & I2")))
COMMENT     "Misc. Binding Site (4 total)")
COMMENT     #68=(CFolderPar
COMMENT     (CGroupPar (CParagraph 21 (7 21 0) 1 1 1 0 178)
COMMENT     (CObjectList
COMMENT     #69=(CFolderPar
COMMENT     (CGroupPar
COMMENT     (CParagraph 1660 (3 #8# 0) 1 2 2 0 194)
COMMENT     (CObjectList
COMMENT     #70=(CLinePar
COMMENT     (CParagraph 0 (0 0) 1 2 3 0 180)
COMMENT     "Start: 1660 End: 2929" 1)
COMMENT     #71=(CLinePar
COMMENT     (CParagraph 0 (0 0) 1 2 3 0 180)
COMMENT     "Original Location Description:" 1)
COMMENT     #72=(CLinePar
COMMENT     (CParagraph 0 (0 0) 1 2 3 0 180)
COMMENT     " 1660..2929" 1)
COMMENT     #73=(CLinePar
COMMENT     (CParagraph 0 (0 0) 1 2 3 0 180)
COMMENT     "Qualifiers:" 1)
COMMENT     #74=(CLinePar
COMMENT     (CParagraph 0 (0 0) 1 2 3 0 180)
COMMENT     " /ApEinfo_fwdcolor=#ff6666" 1)
COMMENT     #75=(CLinePar
COMMENT     (CParagraph 0 (0 0) 1 2 3 0 180)
COMMENT     " /ApEinfo_revcolor=#ff6666" 1)
COMMENT     #76=(CLinePar
COMMENT     (CParagraph 0 (0 0) 1 2 3 0 180)
COMMENT     " /ApEinfo_graphicformat=arrow_data {{0 1 2 0 0 -1} {} 0}"
COMMENT     1)
COMMENT     #77=(CLinePar
COMMENT     (CParagraph 0 (0 0) 1 2 3 0 180)
COMMENT     " width 5 offset 0" 1))) "pAL5000")
COMMENT     #78=(CFolderPar
COMMENT     (CGroupPar
COMMENT     (CParagraph 3489 (3 #20# 0) 1 2 2 0 194)
COMMENT     (CObjectList
COMMENT     #79=(CLinePar
COMMENT     (CParagraph 0 (0 0) 1 2 3 0 180)
COMMENT     "Start: 3489 End: 3529" 1)
COMMENT     #80=(CLinePar
COMMENT     (CParagraph 0 (0 0) 1 2 3 0 180)
COMMENT     "Original Location Description:" 1)
COMMENT     #81=(CLinePar
COMMENT     (CParagraph 0 (0 0) 1 2 3 0 180)
COMMENT     " 3489..3529" 1)
COMMENT     #82=(CLinePar
COMMENT     (CParagraph 0 (0 0) 1 2 3 0 180)
COMMENT     "Qualifiers:" 1)
COMMENT     #83=(CLinePar
COMMENT     (CParagraph 0 (0 0) 1 2 3 0 180)
COMMENT     " /ApEinfo_fwdcolor=#b3b3b3" 1)
COMMENT     #84=(CLinePar
COMMENT     (CParagraph 0 (0 0) 1 2 3 0 180)
COMMENT     " /ApEinfo_revcolor=#800040" 1)
COMMENT     #85=(CLinePar
COMMENT     (CParagraph 0 (0 0) 1 2 3 0 180)
COMMENT     " /ApEinfo_graphicformat=arrow_data {{0 1 2 0 0 -1} {} 0}"
COMMENT     1)
COMMENT     #86=(CLinePar
COMMENT     (CParagraph 0 (0 0) 1 2 3 0 180)
COMMENT     " width 5 offset 0" 1)))
COMMENT     "pConstitutive")
COMMENT     #87=(CFolderPar
COMMENT     (CGroupPar
COMMENT     (CParagraph 3495 (3 #21# 0) 1 2 2 0 194)
COMMENT     (CObjectList
COMMENT     #88=(CLinePar
COMMENT     (CParagraph 0 (0 0) 1 2 3 0 180)
COMMENT     "Start: 3495 End: 3498" 1)
COMMENT     #89=(CLinePar
COMMENT     (CParagraph 0 (0 0) 1 2 3 0 180)
COMMENT     "Original Location Description:" 1)
COMMENT     #90=(CLinePar
COMMENT     (CParagraph 0 (0 0) 1 2 3 0 180)
COMMENT     " 3495..3498" 1)
COMMENT     #91=(CLinePar
COMMENT     (CParagraph 0 (0 0) 1 2 3 0 180)
COMMENT     "Qualifiers:" 1)
COMMENT     #92=(CLinePar
COMMENT     (CParagraph 0 (0 0) 1 2 3 0 180)
COMMENT     " /ApEinfo_fwdcolor=cyan" 1)
COMMENT     #93=(CLinePar
COMMENT     (CParagraph 0 (0 0) 1 2 3 0 180)
COMMENT     " /ApEinfo_revcolor=green" 1)
COMMENT     #94=(CLinePar
COMMENT     (CParagraph 0 (0 0) 1 2 3 0 180)
COMMENT     " /ApEinfo_graphicformat=arrow_data {{0 1 2 0 0 -1} {} 0}"
COMMENT     1)
COMMENT     #95=(CLinePar
COMMENT     (CParagraph 0 (0 0) 1 2 3 0 180)
COMMENT     " width 5 offset 0" 1))) "-35 site")
COMMENT     #96=(CFolderPar
COMMENT     (CGroupPar
COMMENT     (CParagraph 3518 (3 #22# 0) 1 2 2 0 194)
COMMENT     (CObjectList
COMMENT     #97=(CLinePar
COMMENT     (CParagraph 0 (0 0) 1 2 3 0 180)
COMMENT     "Start: 3518 End: 3523" 1)
COMMENT     #98=(CLinePar
COMMENT     (CParagraph 0 (0 0) 1 2 3 0 180)
COMMENT     "Original Location Description:" 1)
COMMENT     #99=(CLinePar
COMMENT     (CParagraph 0 (0 0) 1 2 3 0 180)
COMMENT     " 3518..3523" 1)
COMMENT     #100=(CLinePar
COMMENT     (CParagraph 0 (0 0) 1 2 3 0 180)
COMMENT     "Qualifiers:" 1)
COMMENT     #101=(CLinePar
COMMENT     (CParagraph 0 (0 0) 1 2 3 0 180)
COMMENT     " /ApEinfo_fwdcolor=cyan" 1)
COMMENT     #102=(CLinePar
COMMENT     (CParagraph 0 (0 0) 1 2 3 0 180)
COMMENT     " /ApEinfo_revcolor=green" 1)
COMMENT     #103=(CLinePar
COMMENT     (CParagraph 0 (0 0) 1 2 3 0 180)
COMMENT     " /ApEinfo_graphicformat=arrow_data {{0 1 2 0 0 -1} {} 0}"
COMMENT     1)
COMMENT     #104=(CLinePar
COMMENT     (CParagraph 0 (0 0) 1 2 3 0 180)
COMMENT     " width 5 offset 0" 1))) "-10 site")
COMMENT     #105=(CFolderPar
COMMENT     (CGroupPar
COMMENT     (CParagraph 3531 (3 #23# 0) 1 2 2 0 194)
COMMENT     (CObjectList
COMMENT     #106=(CLinePar
COMMENT     (CParagraph 0 (0 0) 1 2 3 0 180)
COMMENT     "Start: 3531 End: 3531" 1)
COMMENT     #107=(CLinePar
COMMENT     (CParagraph 0 (0 0) 1 2 3 0 180)
COMMENT     "Original Location Description:" 1)
COMMENT     #108=(CLinePar
COMMENT     (CParagraph 0 (0 0) 1 2 3 0 180)
COMMENT     " 3531..3531" 1))) "TSS")
COMMENT     #109=(CFolderPar
COMMENT     (CGroupPar
COMMENT     (CParagraph 3532 (3 #24# 0) 1 2 2 0 194)
COMMENT     (CObjectList
COMMENT     #110=(CLinePar
COMMENT     (CParagraph 0 (0 0) 1 2 3 0 180)
COMMENT     "Start: 3532 End: 3551" 1)))
COMMENT     "sgRNA spacer")
COMMENT     #111=(CFolderPar
COMMENT     (CGroupPar
COMMENT     (CParagraph 3552 (3 #1# 0) 1 2 2 0 194)
COMMENT     (CObjectList
COMMENT     #112=(CLinePar
COMMENT     (CParagraph 0 (0 0) 1 2 3 0 180)
COMMENT     "Start: 3552 End: 3631" 1)
COMMENT     #113=(CLinePar
COMMENT     (CParagraph 0 (0 0) 1 2 3 0 180)
COMMENT     "Sth1 sgRNA scaffold" 1)
COMMENT     #114=(CLinePar
COMMENT     (CParagraph 0 (0 0) 1 2 3 0 180)
COMMENT     "Original Location Description:" 1)
COMMENT     #115=(CLinePar
COMMENT     (CParagraph 0 (0 0) 1 2 3 0 180)
COMMENT     " 3532..3611" 1)))
COMMENT     "Sth1 sgRNA scaffold")
COMMENT     #116=(CFolderPar
COMMENT     (CGroupPar
COMMENT     (CParagraph 5981 (3 #17# 0) 1 2 2 0 194)
COMMENT     (CObjectList
COMMENT     #117=(CLinePar
COMMENT     (CParagraph 0 (0 0) 1 2 3 0 180)
COMMENT     "Start: 5981 End: 9346" 1)
COMMENT     #118=(CLinePar
COMMENT     (CParagraph 0 (0 0) 1 2 3 0 180)
COMMENT     "Sth1 dCas9" 1)
COMMENT     #119=(CLinePar
COMMENT     (CParagraph 0 (0 0) 1 2 3 0 180)
COMMENT     "Original Location Description:" 1)
COMMENT     #120=(CLinePar
COMMENT     (CParagraph 0 (0 0) 1 2 3 0 180)
COMMENT     " 5961..9326" 1))) "Sth1 dCas9")))
COMMENT     "Misc. Feature (8 total)")
COMMENT     #121=(CFolderPar
COMMENT     (CGroupPar (CParagraph 30 (7 30 0) 1 1 1 0 178)
COMMENT     (CObjectList
COMMENT     #122=(CFolderPar
COMMENT     (CGroupPar
COMMENT     (CParagraph 5660 (3 #9# 0) 1 2 2 0 194)
COMMENT     (CObjectList
COMMENT     #123=(CLinePar
COMMENT     (CParagraph 0 (0 0) 1 2 3 0 180)
COMMENT     "Start: 5660 End: 5944" 1)
COMMENT     #124=(CLinePar
COMMENT     (CParagraph 0 (0 0) 1 2 3 0 180)
COMMENT     "promoter of the L-arabinose operon of E. coli; the araC regulatory
            gene is transcribed in the opposite direction (Guzman et al., 1995)"
COMMENT     1)
COMMENT     #125=(CLinePar
COMMENT     (CParagraph 0 (0 0) 1 2 3 0 180)
COMMENT     "Original Location Description:" 1)
COMMENT     #126=(CLinePar
COMMENT     (CParagraph 0 (0 0) 1 2 3 0 180)
COMMENT     " 5640..5924" 1)
COMMENT     #127=(CLinePar
COMMENT     (CParagraph 0 (0 0) 1 2 3 0 180)
COMMENT     "Qualifiers:" 1)
COMMENT     #128=(CLinePar
COMMENT     (CParagraph 0 (0 0) 1 2 3 0 180)
COMMENT     " /gene=\"araBAD\"" 1)))
COMMENT     "araBAD promoter")))
COMMENT     "Promoter Prokaryotic (1 total)")
COMMENT     #129=(CFolderPar
COMMENT     (CGroupPar (CParagraph 33 (7 33 0) 1 1 1 0 178)
COMMENT     (CObjectList
COMMENT     #130=(CFolderPar
COMMENT     (CGroupPar
COMMENT     (CParagraph 3844 (3 #4# 0) 1 2 2 0 194)
COMMENT     (CObjectList
COMMENT     #131=(CLinePar
COMMENT     (CParagraph 0 (0 0) 1 2 3 0 180)
COMMENT     "Start: 3844 End: 4463" 1)
COMMENT     #132=(CLinePar
COMMENT     (CParagraph 0 (0 0) 1 2 3 0 180)
COMMENT     "oriE" 1)
COMMENT     #133=(CLinePar
COMMENT     (CParagraph 0 (0 0) 1 2 3 0 180)
COMMENT     "Original Location Description:" 1)
COMMENT     #134=(CLinePar
COMMENT     (CParagraph 0 (0 0) 1 2 3 0 180)
COMMENT     " 3824..4443" 1))) "pMB1")))
COMMENT     "Replication Origin (1 total)")
COMMENT     #135=(CFolderPar
COMMENT     (CGroupPar (CParagraph 43 (7 43 0) 1 1 1 0 178)
COMMENT     (CObjectList
COMMENT     #136=(CFolderPar
COMMENT     (CGroupPar
COMMENT     (CParagraph 3119 (3 #7# 0) 1 2 2 0 194)
COMMENT     (CObjectList
COMMENT     #137=(CLinePar
COMMENT     (CParagraph 0 (0 0) 1 2 3 0 180)
COMMENT     "Start: 3119 End: 3146" 1)
COMMENT     #138=(CLinePar
COMMENT     (CParagraph 0 (0 0) 1 2 3 0 180)
COMMENT     "Original Location Description:" 1)
COMMENT     #139=(CLinePar
COMMENT     (CParagraph 0 (0 0) 1 2 3 0 180)
COMMENT     " 3119..3146" 1)
COMMENT     #140=(CLinePar
COMMENT     (CParagraph 0 (0 0) 1 2 3 0 180)
COMMENT     "Qualifiers:" 1)
COMMENT     #141=(CLinePar
COMMENT     (CParagraph 0 (0 0) 1 2 3 0 180)
COMMENT     " /ApEinfo_fwdcolor=pink" 1)
COMMENT     #142=(CLinePar
COMMENT     (CParagraph 0 (0 0) 1 2 3 0 180)
COMMENT     " /ApEinfo_revcolor=pink" 1)
COMMENT     #143=(CLinePar
COMMENT     (CParagraph 0 (0 0) 1 2 3 0 180)
COMMENT     " /ApEinfo_graphicformat=arrow_data {{0 1 2 0 0 -1} {} 0}"
COMMENT     1)
COMMENT     #144=(CLinePar
COMMENT     (CParagraph 0 (0 0) 1 2 3 0 180)
COMMENT     " width 5 offset 0" 1)))
COMMENT     "rrnB_T2_terminator")
COMMENT     #145=(CFolderPar
COMMENT     (CGroupPar
COMMENT     (CParagraph 3602 (3 #2# 0) 1 2 2 0 194)
COMMENT     (CObjectList
COMMENT     #146=(CLinePar
COMMENT     (CParagraph 0 (0 0) 1 2 3 0 180)
COMMENT     "Start: 3602 End: 3628" 1)
COMMENT     #147=(CLinePar
COMMENT     (CParagraph 0 (0 0) 1 2 3 0 180)
COMMENT     "Sth1 tracrRNA term (hairpin -18.5 kcal/mol)"
COMMENT     1)
COMMENT     #148=(CLinePar
COMMENT     (CParagraph 0 (0 0) 1 2 3 0 180)
COMMENT     "Original Location Description:" 1)
COMMENT     #149=(CLinePar
COMMENT     (CParagraph 0 (0 0) 1 2 3 0 180)
COMMENT     " 3582..3608" 1))) "Sth1 tracrRNA")
COMMENT     #150=(CFolderPar
COMMENT     (CGroupPar
COMMENT     (CParagraph 3718 (3 #3# 0) 1 2 2 0 194)
COMMENT     (CObjectList
COMMENT     #151=(CLinePar
COMMENT     (CParagraph 0 (0 0) 1 2 3 0 180)
COMMENT     "Start: 3718 End: 3755" 1)
COMMENT     #152=(CLinePar
COMMENT     (CParagraph 0 (0 0) 1 2 3 0 180)
COMMENT     "TsynA (hairpin -15 kcal/mol)" 1)
COMMENT     #153=(CLinePar
COMMENT     (CParagraph 0 (0 0) 1 2 3 0 180)
COMMENT     "Original Location Description:" 1)
COMMENT     #154=(CLinePar
COMMENT     (CParagraph 0 (0 0) 1 2 3 0 180)
COMMENT     " 3698..3735" 1))) "TsynA")
COMMENT     #155=(CFolderPar
COMMENT     (CGroupPar
COMMENT     (CParagraph 4492 (3 #5# 0) 1 2 2 0 194)
COMMENT     (CObjectList
COMMENT     #156=(CLinePar
COMMENT     (CParagraph 0 (0 0) 1 2 3 0 180)
COMMENT     "Start: 4492 End: 4544" 1)
COMMENT     #157=(CLinePar
COMMENT     (CParagraph 0 (0 0) 1 2 3 0 180)
COMMENT     "rnBT1 (hairpin -15.8 kcal/mol)" 1)
COMMENT     #158=(CLinePar
COMMENT     (CParagraph 0 (0 0) 1 2 3 0 180)
COMMENT     "Original Location Description:" 1)
COMMENT     #159=(CLinePar
COMMENT     (CParagraph 0 (0 0) 1 2 3 0 180)
COMMENT     " 4472..4524" 1))) "rnBT1")
COMMENT     #160=(CFolderPar
COMMENT     (CGroupPar
COMMENT     (CParagraph 4545 (3 #6# 0) 1 2 2 0 194)
COMMENT     (CObjectList
COMMENT     #161=(CLinePar
COMMENT     (CParagraph 0 (0 0) 1 2 3 0 180)
COMMENT     "Start: 4545 End: 4582" 1)
COMMENT     #162=(CLinePar
COMMENT     (CParagraph 0 (0 0) 1 2 3 0 180)
COMMENT     "TsynA (hairpin -15 kcal/mol)" 1)
COMMENT     #163=(CLinePar
COMMENT     (CParagraph 0 (0 0) 1 2 3 0 180)
COMMENT     "Original Location Description:" 1)
COMMENT     #164=(CLinePar
COMMENT     (CParagraph 0 (0 0) 1 2 3 0 180)
COMMENT     " 4525..4562" 1))) "TsynA")
COMMENT     #165=(CFolderPar
COMMENT     (CGroupPar
COMMENT     (CParagraph 9447 (3 #18# 0) 1 2 2 0 194)
COMMENT     (CObjectList
COMMENT     #166=(CLinePar
COMMENT     (CParagraph 0 (0 0) 1 2 3 0 180)
COMMENT     "Start: 9447 End: 9474" 1)
COMMENT     #167=(CLinePar
COMMENT     (CParagraph 0 (0 0) 1 2 3 0 180)
COMMENT     "rrnB T2 terminator (hairpin -14.7 kcal/mol)"
COMMENT     1)
COMMENT     #168=(CLinePar
COMMENT     (CParagraph 0 (0 0) 1 2 3 0 180)
COMMENT     "Original Location Description:" 1)
COMMENT     #169=(CLinePar
COMMENT     (CParagraph 0 (0 0) 1 2 3 0 180)
COMMENT     " 9427..9454" 1)))
COMMENT     "rrnB T2 terminator")
COMMENT     #170=(CFolderPar
COMMENT     (CGroupPar
COMMENT     (CParagraph 9481 (3 #19# 0) 1 2 2 0 194)
COMMENT     (CObjectList
COMMENT     #171=(CLinePar
COMMENT     (CParagraph 0 (0 0) 1 2 3 0 180)
COMMENT     "Start: 9481 End: 9518" 1)
COMMENT     #172=(CLinePar
COMMENT     (CParagraph 0 (0 0) 1 2 3 0 180)
COMMENT     "TsynB (hairpin -14.2 kcal/mol)" 1)
COMMENT     #173=(CLinePar
COMMENT     (CParagraph 0 (0 0) 1 2 3 0 180)
COMMENT     "Original Location Description:" 1)
COMMENT     #174=(CLinePar
COMMENT     (CParagraph 0 (0 0) 1 2 3 0 180)
COMMENT     " 9461..9498" 1))) "TsynB")))
COMMENT     "Terminator (7 total)")
COMMENT     #175=(CFolderPar
COMMENT     (CGroupPar (CParagraph 47 (7 47 0) 1 1 1 0 178)
COMMENT     (CObjectList
COMMENT     #176=(CFolderPar
COMMENT     (CGroupPar
COMMENT     (CParagraph 5931 (3 #16# 0) 1 2 2 0 194)
COMMENT     (CObjectList
COMMENT     #177=(CLinePar
COMMENT     (CParagraph 0 (0 0) 1 2 3 0 180)
COMMENT     "Start: 5931 End: 5935" 1)
COMMENT     #178=(CLinePar
COMMENT     (CParagraph 0 (0 0) 1 2 3 0 180)
COMMENT     "Original Location Description:" 1)
COMMENT     #179=(CLinePar
COMMENT     (CParagraph 0 (0 0) 1 2 3 0 180)
COMMENT     " 5911..5915" 1))) "-10")))
COMMENT     "-10 Signal (1 total)")
COMMENT     #180=(CFolderPar
COMMENT     (CGroupPar (CParagraph 48 (7 48 0) 1 1 1 0 178)
COMMENT     (CObjectList
COMMENT     #181=(CFolderPar
COMMENT     (CGroupPar
COMMENT     (CParagraph 5907 (3 #15# 0) 1 2 2 0 194)
COMMENT     (CObjectList
COMMENT     #182=(CLinePar
COMMENT     (CParagraph 0 (0 0) 1 2 3 0 180)
COMMENT     "Start: 5907 End: 5911" 1)
COMMENT     #183=(CLinePar
COMMENT     (CParagraph 0 (0 0) 1 2 3 0 180)
COMMENT     "Original Location Description:" 1)
COMMENT     #184=(CLinePar
COMMENT     (CParagraph 0 (0 0) 1 2 3 0 180)
COMMENT     " 5887..5891" 1))) "-35")))
COMMENT     "-35 Signal (1 total)")
COMMENT     #185=(CFolderPar
COMMENT     (CGroupPar (CParagraph 61 (7 61 0) 1 1 1 0 178)
COMMENT     (CObjectList
COMMENT     #186=(CFolderPar
COMMENT     (CGroupPar
COMMENT     (CParagraph 207 (3 #0# 0) 1 2 2 0 194)
COMMENT     (CObjectList
COMMENT     #187=(CLinePar
COMMENT     (CParagraph 0 (0 0) 1 2 3 0 180)
COMMENT     "Start: 207 End: 1331" 1)
COMMENT     #188=(CLinePar
COMMENT     (CParagraph 0 (0 0) 1 2 3 0 180)
COMMENT     "Original Location Description:" 1)
COMMENT     #189=(CLinePar
COMMENT     (CParagraph 0 (0 0) 1 2 3 0 180)
COMMENT     " 207..1331" 1))) "GentR")))
COMMENT     "Exon (1 total)"))) "Feature Map"))))
COMMENT     (CGraphView
COMMENT     (CWStyleSheet
COMMENT     (CObjectList
COMMENT     #190=(CWidgetStyle "RSite Label" 1 (LOGPEN 0 0 13408563) 1 0 1
COMMENT     (LOGFONT 0 0 0 0 400 0 0 0 0 3 2 1 18 "Georgia") 0.555556 0 1 5
COMMENT     "@N (@S)" 0)
COMMENT     #191=(CWidgetStyle "Signal Label" 1 (LOGPEN 0 0 0) 1 0 1
COMMENT     (LOGFONT 0 0 0 0 700 0 0 0 0 3 2 1 34 "Arial") 0.666667 0 1 1
COMMENT     "@N" 0)
COMMENT     #192=(CWidgetStyle "Molecule Label 2" 0 0 1
COMMENT     (LOGFONT 0 0 0 0 400 0 0 0 0 3 2 1 18 "Georgia") 0.555556 0 1 16
COMMENT     "@L bp" 0)
COMMENT     #193=(CWidgetStyle "Molecule Label 1" 0 0 1
COMMENT     (LOGFONT 0 0 0 0 400 0 0 0 0 3 2 1 34 "Verdana") 0.833333 0 1 1
COMMENT     "@N" 0)
COMMENT     #194=(CWidgetStyle "Shape 3" 1 (LOGPEN 0 0 3355545) 1 1
COMMENT     (LOGBRUSH 0 6724095 0) 0 0 1 (LOGSHAPE 9 1 0.8 1.8 0))
COMMENT     #195=(CWidgetStyle "Shape 1" 1 (LOGPEN 0 0 6723840) 1 1
COMMENT     (LOGBRUSH 0 10079334 0) 0 0 1 (LOGSHAPE 9 1 0.8 1.8 0))
COMMENT     #196=(CWidgetStyle "Axis" 1 (LOGPEN 0 0 10079436) 2 1
COMMENT     (LOGBRUSH 0 13434879 0) 0 0 1 (LOGSHAPE 10 1 0 0 0))
COMMENT     #197=(CWidgetStyle "Line 2" 1 (LOGPEN 0 0 6723840) 8 0 0 0 1
COMMENT     (LOGSHAPE 1 1.9 0 0 0))
COMMENT     #198=(CWidgetStyle "RSite" 1 (LOGPEN 0 0 10053171) 8 0 0 0 1
COMMENT     (LOGSHAPE 1 1.9 0 0 0))
COMMENT     #199=(CWidgetStyle "Short Signal" 1 (LOGPEN 0 0 13395507) 10 0 0 0 1
COMMENT     (LOGSHAPE 1 1.9 0 0 0))
COMMENT     #200=(CWidgetStyle "Uniq RSite Label" 1 (LOGPEN 0 0 153) 1 0 1
COMMENT     (LOGFONT 0 0 0 0 400 0 0 0 0 3 2 1 18 "Georgia") 0.555556 128 1
COMMENT     5 "@N (@S)" 0)
COMMENT     #201=(CWidgetStyle "Vanilla" 1 (LOGPEN 0 0 0) 1 1
COMMENT     (LOGBRUSH 0 16777215 0) 1
COMMENT     (LOGFONT 0 0 0 0 400 0 0 0 0 7 48 2 18 "Times New Roman") 0.8 0
COMMENT     1 2 "?" 0)
COMMENT     #202=(CWidgetStyle "Mark 1" 0 0 1
COMMENT     (LOGFONT 0 0 0 0 400 0 0 0 2 7 48 2 2 "Windings") 0.7 0 1 2 "?"
COMMENT     0)
COMMENT     #203=(CWidgetStyle "Motif Label" 1 (LOGPEN 0 0 16744512) 1 0 1
COMMENT     (LOGFONT 0 0 0 0 400 0 0 0 0 3 2 1 34 "Arial") 0.611111 8388608
COMMENT     1 65535 "@N (@H)" 0)
COMMENT     #204=(CWidgetStyle "Fragment Label 2" 1 (LOGPEN 0 0 0) 1 0 1
COMMENT     (LOGFONT 0 0 0 0 400 0 0 0 0 3 2 1 49 "Courier New") 1.05 0 1 48
COMMENT     "@F bp (molecule @L bp)" 0)
COMMENT     #205=(CWidgetStyle "Fragment Label 1" 1 (LOGPEN 0 0 0) 1 0 1
COMMENT     (LOGFONT 0 0 0 0 400 0 0 0 0 3 2 1 34 "Arial") 0.91 0 1 1
COMMENT     "Fragment of @N" 0)
COMMENT     #206=(CWidgetStyle "Shape 4" 1 (LOGPEN 0 0 0) 1 1
COMMENT     (LOGBRUSH 2 8388608 5) 0 0 0)
COMMENT     #207=(CWidgetStyle "Shape 2" 1 (LOGPEN 0 0 0) 1 1 (LOGBRUSH 0 128 0)
            0
COMMENT     0 0)
COMMENT     #208=(CWidgetStyle "Shape 0" 1 (LOGPEN 0 0 0) 1 1 (LOGBRUSH 0 0 0) 0
            0
COMMENT     0)
COMMENT     #209=(CWidgetStyle "ORF" 1 (LOGPEN 0 0 16384) 8 0 0 0 1
COMMENT     (LOGSHAPE 7 0.2 3.41182 2.86186 0.609808))
COMMENT     #210=(CWidgetStyle "Line 4" 1 (LOGPEN 0 0 32768) 8 0 0 0 0)
COMMENT     #211=(CWidgetStyle "Line 3" 1 (LOGPEN 0 0 16711680) 8 0 0 0 0)
COMMENT     #212=(CWidgetStyle "Line 1" 1 (LOGPEN 0 0 16711680) 1 0 0 0 0)
COMMENT     #213=(CWidgetStyle "Short Promoter" 1 (LOGPEN 0 0 128) 6 0 0 0 0)
COMMENT     #214=(CWidgetStyle "Motif" 1 (LOGPEN 0 0 0) 1 0 0 0 0)
COMMENT     #215=(CWidgetStyle "Line 0" 1 (LOGPEN 0 0 0) 8 0 0 0 0)
COMMENT     #216=(CWidgetStyle "Void" 0 0 0 0 0)
COMMENT     #217=(CWidgetStyle "General Label" 1 (LOGPEN 0 0 0) 1 0 1
COMMENT     (LOGFONT 0 0 0 0 400 0 0 0 0 3 2 1 18 "Times New Roman") 0.91 0
COMMENT     1 3 "@T @N " 0)
COMMENT     #218=(CWidgetStyle "Position" 1 (LOGPEN 0 0 0) 1 0 0 0 0)
COMMENT     #219=(CWidgetStyle "Annotation" 0 0 1
COMMENT     (LOGFONT 0 0 0 0 400 0 0 0 0 3 2 1 18 "Times New Roman") 0.91 0
COMMENT     0 0)
COMMENT     #220=(CWidgetStyle "Position Label" 1 (LOGPEN 0 0 8388608) 1 0 1
COMMENT     (LOGFONT 0 0 0 0 400 0 1 0 0 3 2 1 34 "Arial") 0.63 8388608 1 1
COMMENT     "@N" 0)
COMMENT     #221=(CWidgetStyle "Range" 1 (LOGPEN 0 0 0) 1 1
COMMENT     (LOGBRUSH 0 16777215 0) 0 0 0)
COMMENT     #222=(CWidgetStyle "Range Label" 1 (LOGPEN 0 0 8388608) 1 0 1
COMMENT     (LOGFONT 0 0 0 0 400 0 1 0 0 3 2 1 34 "Arial") 0.63 8388608 1 1
COMMENT     "@N" 0)
COMMENT     #223=(CWidgetStyle "ORF Label" 1 (LOGPEN 0 0 49216) 1 0 1
COMMENT     (LOGFONT 0 0 0 0 400 0 0 0 0 3 2 1 18 "Times New Roman")
COMMENT     0.611111 0 1 65535 "@N" 0)
COMMENT     #224=(CWidgetStyle "CDS Label" 1 (LOGPEN 0 0 4227264) 1 0 1
COMMENT     (LOGFONT 0 0 0 0 400 0 0 0 0 3 2 1 34 "Arial") 0.555556 255 1 1
COMMENT     "@N" 0)
COMMENT     #225=(CWidgetStyle "Shape 5" 1 (LOGPEN 0 0 0) 3 1
COMMENT     (LOGBRUSH 0 16777113 0) 1
COMMENT     (LOGFONT 0 0 0 0 400 0 0 0 0 7 48 2 50 "Arial") 0.9 0 0 1
COMMENT     (LOGSHAPE 9 1 0.8 1.8 0))
COMMENT     #226=(CWidgetStyle "CDS" 1 (LOGPEN 0 0 0) 1 1 (LOGBRUSH 2 39423 3) 0
            0
COMMENT     1 (LOGSHAPE 9 1 0.8 1.8 0))
COMMENT     #227=(CWidgetStyle "Label 2" 1 (LOGPEN 0 0 4227264) 1 0 1
COMMENT     (LOGFONT 0 0 0 0 400 0 0 0 0 3 2 1 34 "Arial") 0.944444 8388608
COMMENT     1 1 "@N" 0)
COMMENT     #228=(CWidgetStyle "Label 3" 1 (LOGPEN 0 0 8421376) 1 0 1
COMMENT     (LOGFONT 0 0 0 0 700 255 0 0 0 3 2 1 34 "Arial") 0.833333 255 1
COMMENT     5 "@N (@S)" 0)
COMMENT     #229=(CWidgetStyle "Label 4" 1 (LOGPEN 0 0 8437824) 1 0 1
COMMENT     (LOGFONT 0 0 0 0 400 0 0 0 0 3 2 1 34 "Arial") 0.722222 0 1 5
COMMENT     "@N (@S)" 0)) 0.164644 1.74233 0.164644 2.53336
COMMENT     (70 (CShapeMapEntry 0 "Unique RSite" 1 "Uniq RSite Label") 67
COMMENT     (CShapeMapEntry 0 "ORF" 0 "ORF Label")) 40.0378 40.0378 39 39 0.1
COMMENT     -9531) 1 1 0 1 1
COMMENT     (mapper: 18.2182 -14.4819 40.0378 40.0378 0.01 10 -1 9551 9551 1 0
            0)
COMMENT     #230=(CGroupWidget (CWidget 0 (0 0) 1 2 0 0 Nil 1918975348 100)
COMMENT     (CObjectList
COMMENT     #231=(CGroupWidget (CWidget 1 (0 0) 1 2 0 0 Nil 1918975348 100)
COMMENT     (CObjectList
COMMENT     #232=(CAxis
COMMENT     (CWideLine
COMMENT     (CWidget 0 (0 0) 1 2 0 0 #196# 57849532 0)
COMMENT     (LOGPEN 0 0 10079436) 2 (LOGBRUSH 0 13434879 0) 1
COMMENT     6.27484 6.27284 1 0.0214037) 0.0656809)
COMMENT     #233=(CLabel (CWidget 1001 (0 0) 1 2 0 0 #193# 413 100)
COMMENT     (LOGPEN 417 -515 4294966811) 436
COMMENT     (LOGFONT 58 22 0 0 400 0 0 0 0 3 2 1 34 "Verdana")
COMMENT     1.74233 0.833333 0 "pDD143" "@N" 1 0 0.871165 0 -10
COMMENT     4.67059 1.47361 Nil)
COMMENT     #234=(CLabel (CWidget 1002 (0 0) 1 2 0 0 #192# 8 100)
COMMENT     (LOGPEN 8 8 16) 8
COMMENT     (LOGFONT 38 14 0 0 400 0 0 0 0 3 2 1 18 "Georgia")
COMMENT     1.74233 0.555556 0 "9551 bp" "@L bp" 16 0 -0.871165
COMMENT     0 -10.8 2.87229 0.949103 Nil)) (CObjectList))
COMMENT     #235=(CGroupWidget (CWidget 10 (6 0) 1 2 0 0 Nil 1918975348 100)
COMMENT     (CObjectList
COMMENT     #236=(CGroupWidget
COMMENT     (CWidget 4 (7 4 0) 1 2 0 0 Nil 1918975348 100)
COMMENT     (CObjectList
COMMENT     #237=(CWideArrow
COMMENT     (CWideLine
COMMENT     (CWidget 0 (3 #10# 0) 1 2 0 0 #194# 0 100)
COMMENT     (LOGPEN 0 0 3355545) 1
COMMENT     (LOGBRUSH 0 6724095 0) 1 2.57338 3.15071 1
COMMENT     0.082322) 0.8 1.8 1)
COMMENT     #238=(CLabel (CWidget 0 (0 0) 1 2 0 0 #191# 8 100)
COMMENT     (LOGPEN 0 0 0) 1
COMMENT     (LOGFONT 46 17 0 0 700 0 0 0 0 3 2 1 34
COMMENT     "Arial") 1.74233 0.666667 0 "araC" "@N" 1
COMMENT     -5.36852 -15.681 0 -10 1.97314 1.07399 #237#))
COMMENT     (CObjectList))
COMMENT     #239=(CGroupWidget
COMMENT     (CWidget 20 (7 20 0) 1 2 0 0 Nil -182 100)
COMMENT     (CObjectList
COMMENT     #240=(CScratch
COMMENT     (CWidget 0 (3 #11# 0) 1 2 0 0 #197# 0 100)
COMMENT     (LOGPEN 0 6 6723840) 8 1 2.55433 1.9 0.082322
COMMENT     1)
COMMENT     #241=(CLabel (CWidget 0 (0 0) 1 2 0 0 #191# 8 100)
COMMENT     (LOGPEN 0 0 0) 1
COMMENT     (LOGFONT 46 17 0 0 700 0 0 0 0 3 2 1 34
COMMENT     "Arial") 1.74233 0.666667 0 "O2" "@N" 1
COMMENT     -8.188 -13.9386 0 -10 1.17389 1.07399 #240#)
COMMENT     #242=(CScratch
COMMENT     (CWidget 0 (3 #12# 0) 1 2 0 0 #197# 51362800
COMMENT     100) (LOGPEN 0 6 6723840) 8 1 2.45121 1.9
COMMENT     0.082322 1)
COMMENT     #243=(CLabel (CWidget 0 (0 0) 1 2 0 0 #191# 8 100)
COMMENT     (LOGPEN 0 0 0) 1
COMMENT     (LOGFONT 46 17 0 0 700 0 0 0 0 3 2 1 34
COMMENT     "Arial") 1.74233 0.666667 0 "O1" "@N" 1
COMMENT     -8.92852 -10.454 0 -10 1.17389 1.07399 #242#)
COMMENT     #244=(CScratch
COMMENT     (CWidget 0 (3 #13# 0) 1 2 0 0 #197# 51471048
COMMENT     100) (LOGPEN 0 6 6723840) 8 1 2.42363 1.9
COMMENT     0.082322 1)
COMMENT     #245=(CLabel (CWidget 0 (0 0) 1 2 0 0 #191# 8 100)
COMMENT     (LOGPEN 0 0 0) 1
COMMENT     (LOGFONT 46 17 0 0 700 0 0 0 0 3 2 1 34
COMMENT     "Arial") 1.74233 0.666667 0 "CAP" "@N" 1
COMMENT     -9.74715 -8.71165 0 -10 1.89821 1.07399 #244#)
COMMENT     #246=(CScratch
COMMENT     (CWidget 0 (3 #14# 0) 1 2 0 0 #197# 0 100)
COMMENT     (LOGPEN 0 6 6723840) 8 1 2.41706 1.9 0.082322
COMMENT     1)
COMMENT     #247=(CLabel (CWidget 0 (0 0) 1 2 0 0 #191# 8 100)
COMMENT     (LOGPEN 0 0 0) 1
COMMENT     (LOGFONT 46 17 0 0 700 0 0 0 0 3 2 1 34
COMMENT     "Arial") 1.74233 0.666667 0 "I1 & I2" "@N" 1
COMMENT     -11.5385 -6.96932 0 -10 2.52262 1.07399 #246#))
COMMENT     (CObjectList))
COMMENT     #248=(CGroupWidget
COMMENT     (CWidget 21 (7 21 0) 1 2 0 0 Nil 1918975348 100)
COMMENT     (CObjectList
COMMENT     #249=(CWideArrow
COMMENT     (CWideLine
COMMENT     (CWidget 0 (3 #1# 0) 1 2 0 0 #195# 0 100)
COMMENT     (LOGPEN 0 0 6723840) 1
COMMENT     (LOGBRUSH 0 10079334 0) 1 3.88831 3.94086 1
COMMENT     0.082322) 0.8 1.8 0)
COMMENT     #250=(CLabel (CWidget 0 (0 0) 1 2 0 0 #191# 8 100)
COMMENT     (LOGPEN 0 0 0) 1
COMMENT     (LOGFONT 46 17 0 0 700 0 0 0 0 3 2 1 34
COMMENT     "Arial") 1.74233 0.666667 0
COMMENT     "Sth1 sgRNA scaffold" "@N" 1 13.8588 -12.1963
COMMENT     0 -10 8.34212 1.07399 #249#)
COMMENT     #251=(CWideArrow
COMMENT     (CWideLine
COMMENT     (CWidget 0 (3 #8# 0) 1 2 0 0 #195# 681 100)
COMMENT     (LOGPEN 0 0 6723840) 1
COMMENT     (LOGBRUSH 0 10079334 0) 1 4.34939 5.18354 1
COMMENT     0.082322) 0.8 1.8 0)
COMMENT     #252=(CLabel (CWidget 0 (0 0) 1 2 0 0 #191# 8 100)
COMMENT     (LOGPEN 0 0 0) 1
COMMENT     (LOGFONT 46 17 0 0 700 0 0 0 0 3 2 1 34
COMMENT     "Arial") 1.74233 0.666667 0 "pAL5000" "@N" 1
COMMENT     13.9794 0 0 -10 3.54665 1.07399 #251#)
COMMENT     #253=(CWideArrow
COMMENT     (CWideLine
COMMENT     (CWidget 0 (3 #17# 0) 1 2 0 0 #195# 0 100)
COMMENT     (LOGPEN 0 0 6723840) 1
COMMENT     (LOGBRUSH 0 10079334 0) 0.835356 0.134646
COMMENT     2.34547 1 0.082322) 0.8 1.8 0)
COMMENT     #254=(CLabel
COMMENT     (CWidget 0 (0 0) 1 2 0 0 #191# 1523678306 100)
COMMENT     (LOGPEN 0 0 0) 1
COMMENT     (LOGFONT 46 17 0 0 700 0 0 0 0 3 2 1 34
COMMENT     "Arial") 1.74233 0.666667 0 "Sth1 dCas9"
COMMENT     "@N" 1 -14.1685 3.48466 0 -10 4.62063 1.07399
COMMENT     #253#)
COMMENT     #255=(CScratch
COMMENT     (CWidget 0 (3 #20# 0) 1 2 0 0 #199# 51466968
COMMENT     100) (LOGPEN 0 8 13395507) 10 1 3.98223 1.9
COMMENT     0.082322 1)
COMMENT     #256=(CLabel
COMMENT     (CWidget 0 (0 0) 1 2 0 0 #191# 1537309970 100)
COMMENT     (LOGPEN 0 0 0) 1
COMMENT     (LOGFONT 46 17 0 0 700 0 0 0 0 3 2 1 34
COMMENT     "Arial") 1.74233 0.666667 0 "pConstitutive"
COMMENT     "@N" 1 14.6389 -3.48466 0 -10 5.41988 1.07399
COMMENT     #255#)
COMMENT     #257=(CScratch
COMMENT     (CWidget 0 (3 #21# 0) 1 2 0 0 #199# 0 100)
COMMENT     (LOGPEN 0 8 13395507) 10 1 3.97829 1.9
COMMENT     0.082322 1)
COMMENT     #258=(CLabel
COMMENT     (CWidget 0 (0 0) 1 2 0 0 #191# 1520008250 100)
COMMENT     (LOGPEN 0 0 0) 1
COMMENT     (LOGFONT 46 17 0 0 700 0 0 0 0 3 2 1 34
COMMENT     "Arial") 1.74233 0.666667 0 "-35 site" "@N"
COMMENT     1 12.6469 -5.22699 0 -10 2.92224 1.07399
COMMENT     #257#)
COMMENT     #259=(CScratch
COMMENT     (CWidget 0 (3 #22# 0) 1 2 0 0 #199# 908 100)
COMMENT     (LOGPEN 0 8 13395507) 10 1 3.96319 1.9
COMMENT     0.082322 1)
COMMENT     #260=(CLabel
COMMENT     (CWidget 0 (0 0) 1 2 0 0 #191# 1533640426 100)
COMMENT     (LOGPEN 0 0 0) 1
COMMENT     (LOGFONT 46 17 0 0 700 0 0 0 0 3 2 1 34
COMMENT     "Arial") 1.74233 0.666667 0 "-10 site" "@N"
COMMENT     1 11.7476 -6.96932 0 -10 2.92224 1.07399
COMMENT     #259#)
COMMENT     #261=(CScratch
COMMENT     (CWidget 0 (3 #23# 0) 1 2 0 0 #199# 50845544
COMMENT     100) (LOGPEN 0 8 13395507) 10 1 3.95465 1.9
COMMENT     0.082322 1)
COMMENT     #262=(CLabel
COMMENT     (CWidget 0 (0 0) 1 2 0 0 #191# 1510571466 100)
COMMENT     (LOGPEN 0 0 0) 1
COMMENT     (LOGFONT 46 17 0 0 700 0 0 0 0 3 2 1 34
COMMENT     "Arial") 1.74233 0.666667 0 "TSS" "@N" 1
COMMENT     10.1679 -8.71165 0 -10 1.74835 1.07399 #261#)
COMMENT     #263=(CScratch
COMMENT     (CWidget 0 (3 #24# 0) 1 2 0 0 #199# 907 100)
COMMENT     (LOGPEN 0 8 13395507) 10 1 3.95399 1.9
COMMENT     0.082322 1)
COMMENT     #264=(CLabel
COMMENT     (CWidget 0 (0 0) 1 2 0 0 #191# 1534426830 100)
COMMENT     (LOGPEN 0 0 0) 1
COMMENT     (LOGFONT 46 17 0 0 700 0 0 0 0 3 2 1 34
COMMENT     "Arial") 1.74233 0.666667 0 "sgRNA spacer"
COMMENT     "@N" 1 12.5743 -10.454 0 -10 5.79452 1.07399
COMMENT     #263#)) (CObjectList))
COMMENT     #265=(CGroupWidget
COMMENT     (CWidget 30 (7 30 0) 1 2 0 0 Nil 1918975348 100)
COMMENT     (CObjectList
COMMENT     #266=(CWideArrow
COMMENT     (CWideLine
COMMENT     (CWidget 0 (3 #9# 0) 1 2 0 0 #207# 0 100)
COMMENT     (LOGPEN 0 0 0) 1 (LOGBRUSH 0 128 0) 0.835356
COMMENT     2.36911 2.5563 1 0.082322) 0.8 1.8 0)
COMMENT     #267=(CLabel (CWidget 0 (0 0) 1 2 0 0 #191# 8 100)
COMMENT     (LOGPEN 0 0 0) 1
COMMENT     (LOGFONT 46 17 0 0 700 0 0 0 0 3 2 1 34
COMMENT     "Arial") 1.74233 0.666667 0
COMMENT     "araBAD promoter" "@N" 1 -12.2496 -12.1963 0
COMMENT     -10 7.0933 1.07399 #266#)) (CObjectList))
COMMENT     #268=(CGroupWidget
COMMENT     (CWidget 33 (7 33 0) 1 2 0 0 Nil -740 100)
COMMENT     (CObjectList
COMMENT     #269=(CWideArrow
COMMENT     (CWideLine
COMMENT     (CWidget 0 (3 #4# 0) 1 2 0 0 #194# 0 100)
COMMENT     (LOGPEN 0 0 3355545) 1
COMMENT     (LOGBRUSH 0 6724095 0) 1 3.34185 3.74907 1
COMMENT     0.082322) 0.8 1.8 0)
COMMENT     #270=(CLabel (CWidget 0 (0 0) 1 2 0 0 #191# 8 100)
COMMENT     (LOGPEN 0 0 0) 1
COMMENT     (LOGFONT 46 17 0 0 700 0 0 0 0 3 2 1 34
COMMENT     "Arial") 1.74233 0.666667 0 "pMB1" "@N" 1
COMMENT     7.11194 -17.4233 0 -10 2.34778 1.07399 #269#))
COMMENT     (CObjectList))
COMMENT     #271=(CGroupWidget
COMMENT     (CWidget 43 (7 43 0) 1 2 0 0 Nil -810 100)
COMMENT     (CObjectList
COMMENT     #272=(CScratch
COMMENT     (CWidget 0 (3 #2# 0) 1 2 0 0 #199# 50846144
COMMENT     100) (LOGPEN 0 8 13395507) 10 1 3.90802 1.9
COMMENT     0.082322 1)
COMMENT     #273=(CLabel (CWidget 0 (0 0) 1 2 0 0 #191# 8 100)
COMMENT     (LOGPEN 0 0 0) 1
COMMENT     (LOGFONT 46 17 0 0 700 0 0 0 0 3 2 1 34
COMMENT     "Arial") 1.74233 0.666667 0 "Sth1 tracrRNA"
COMMENT     "@N" 1 12.437 -13.9386 0 -10 5.86945 1.07399
COMMENT     #272#)
COMMENT     #274=(CScratch
COMMENT     (CWidget 0 (3 #3# 0) 1 2 0 0 #199# 0 100)
COMMENT     (LOGPEN 0 8 13395507) 10 1 3.83183 1.9
COMMENT     0.082322 1)
COMMENT     #275=(CLabel (CWidget 0 (0 0) 1 2 0 0 #191# 8 100)
COMMENT     (LOGPEN 0 0 0) 1
COMMENT     (LOGFONT 46 17 0 0 700 0 0 0 0 3 2 1 34
COMMENT     "Arial") 1.74233 0.666667 0 "TsynA" "@N" 1
COMMENT     10.0988 -15.681 0 -10 2.6475 1.07399 #274#)
COMMENT     #276=(CScratch
COMMENT     (CWidget 0 (3 #5# 0) 1 2 0 0 #199# 51361904
COMMENT     100) (LOGPEN 0 8 13395507) 10 1 3.32345 1.9
COMMENT     0.082322 1)
COMMENT     #277=(CLabel (CWidget 0 (0 0) 1 2 0 0 #191# 10 100)
COMMENT     (LOGPEN 0 0 0) 1
COMMENT     (LOGFONT 46 17 0 0 700 0 0 0 0 3 2 1 34
COMMENT     "Arial") 1.74233 0.666667 0 "rnBT1" "@N" 1
COMMENT     4.68458 -19.1656 0 -10 2.52262 1.07399 #276#)
COMMENT     #278=(CScratch
COMMENT     (CWidget 0 (3 #6# 0) 1 2 0 0 #199# 51363080
COMMENT     100) (LOGPEN 0 8 13395507) 10 1 3.28864 1.9
COMMENT     0.082322 1)
COMMENT     #279=(CLabel (CWidget 0 (0 0) 1 2 0 0 #191# 8 100)
COMMENT     (LOGPEN 0 0 0) 1
COMMENT     (LOGFONT 46 17 0 0 700 0 0 0 0 3 2 1 34
COMMENT     "Arial") 1.74233 0.666667 0 "TsynA" "@N" 1
COMMENT     4.38746 -20.908 0 -10 2.6475 1.07399 #278#)
COMMENT     #280=(CScratch
COMMENT     (CWidget 0 (3 #7# 0) 1 2 0 0 #199# 51363976
COMMENT     100) (LOGPEN 0 8 13395507) 10 1 4.22525 1.9
COMMENT     0.082322 1)
COMMENT     #281=(CLabel (CWidget 0 (0 0) 1 2 0 0 #191# 8 100)
COMMENT     (LOGPEN 0 0 0) 1
COMMENT     (LOGFONT 46 17 0 0 700 0 0 0 0 3 2 1 34
COMMENT     "Arial") 1.74233 0.666667 0
COMMENT     "rrnB T2 terminator" "@N" 1 16.0637 -1.74233
COMMENT     0 -10 7.44297 1.07399 #280#)
COMMENT     #282=(CScratch
COMMENT     (CWidget 0 (3 #18# 0) 1 2 0 0 #199# 908 100)
COMMENT     (LOGPEN 0 8 13395507) 10 1 0.068965 1.9
COMMENT     0.082322 1)
COMMENT     #283=(CLabel
COMMENT     (CWidget 0 (0 0) 1 2 0 0 #191# 1527873186 100)
COMMENT     (LOGPEN 0 0 0) 1
COMMENT     (LOGFONT 46 17 0 0 700 0 0 0 0 3 2 1 34
COMMENT     "Arial") 1.74233 0.666667 0
COMMENT     "rrnB T2 terminator" "@N" 1 -10.6725 10.454 0
COMMENT     -10 7.44297 1.07399 #282#)
COMMENT     #284=(CScratch
COMMENT     (CWidget 0 (3 #19# 0) 1 2 0 0 #199# 58261784
COMMENT     100) (LOGPEN 0 8 13395507) 10 1 0.0466335
COMMENT     1.9 0.082322 1)
COMMENT     #285=(CLabel
COMMENT     (CWidget 0 (0 0) 1 2 0 0 #191# 1530756742 100)
COMMENT     (LOGPEN 0 0 0) 1
COMMENT     (LOGFONT 46 17 0 0 700 0 0 0 0 3 2 1 34
COMMENT     "Arial") 1.74233 0.666667 0 "TsynB" "@N" 1
COMMENT     -2.82261 12.1963 0 -10 2.6475 1.07399 #284#))
COMMENT     (CObjectList))
COMMENT     #286=(CGroupWidget
COMMENT     (CWidget 47 (7 47 0) 1 2 0 0 Nil 1918975348 100)
COMMENT     (CObjectList
COMMENT     #287=(CScratch
COMMENT     (CWidget 0 (3 #16# 0) 1 2 0 0 #199# 50845944
COMMENT     100) (LOGPEN 0 8 13395507) 10 1 2.37831 1.9
COMMENT     0.082322 1)
COMMENT     #288=(CLabel
COMMENT     (CWidget 0 (0 0) 1 2 0 0 #191# 1531805430 100)
COMMENT     (LOGPEN 0 0 0) 1
COMMENT     (LOGFONT 46 17 0 0 700 0 0 0 0 3 2 1 34
COMMENT     "Arial") 1.74233 0.666667 0 "-10" "@N" 1
COMMENT     -12.278 -3.48466 0 -10 1.29877 1.07399 #287#))
COMMENT     (CObjectList))
COMMENT     #289=(CGroupWidget
COMMENT     (CWidget 48 (7 48 0) 1 2 0 0 Nil 1918975348 100)
COMMENT     (CObjectList
COMMENT     #290=(CScratch
COMMENT     (CWidget 0 (3 #15# 0) 1 2 0 0 #199# 0 100)
COMMENT     (LOGPEN 0 8 13395507) 10 1 2.39407 1.9
COMMENT     0.082322 1)
COMMENT     #291=(CLabel
COMMENT     (CWidget 0 (0 0) 1 2 0 0 #191# 529 100)
COMMENT     (LOGPEN 0 0 0) 1
COMMENT     (LOGFONT 46 17 0 0 700 0 0 0 0 3 2 1 34
COMMENT     "Arial") 1.74233 0.666667 0 "-35" "@N" 1
COMMENT     -11.706 -5.22699 0 -10 1.29877 1.07399 #290#))
COMMENT     (CObjectList))
COMMENT     #292=(CGroupWidget
COMMENT     (CWidget 61 (7 61 0) 1 2 0 0 Nil 1918975348 100)
COMMENT     (CObjectList
COMMENT     #293=(CWideArrow
COMMENT     (CWideLine
COMMENT     (CWidget 0 (3 #0# 0) 1 2 0 0 #194# 0 100)
COMMENT     (LOGPEN 0 0 3355545) 1
COMMENT     (LOGBRUSH 0 6724095 0) 1 5.39897 6.13788 1
COMMENT     0.082322) 0.8 1.8 0)
COMMENT     #294=(CLabel (CWidget 0 (0 0) 1 2 0 0 #191# 8 100)
COMMENT     (LOGPEN 0 0 0) 1
COMMENT     (LOGFONT 46 17 0 0 700 0 0 0 0 3 2 1 34
COMMENT     "Arial") 1.74233 0.666667 0 "GentR" "@N" 1
COMMENT     8.00814 10.454 0 -10 2.59755 1.07399 #293#))
COMMENT     (CObjectList))) (CObjectList))
COMMENT     #295=(CGroupWidget (CWidget 14 (16 0) 1 2 0 0 Nil 1918975348 100)
COMMENT     (CObjectList) (CObjectList))
COMMENT     #296=(CGroupWidget (CWidget 11 (0 0) 1 2 0 0 Nil 1918975348 100)
COMMENT     (CObjectList) (CObjectList))
COMMENT     #297=(CGroupWidget (CWidget 12 (0 0) 1 2 0 0 Nil 1918975348 100)
COMMENT     (CObjectList) (CObjectList))) (CObjectList)))
COMMENT     (CSeqView 10 10 (CObjectList) (CObList) 1 (CObList)) (CObList)
            1634165095
COMMENT     (CStringList) 1952540515 1734833255 (CObList)))
FEATURES             Location/Qualifiers
     exon            207..1331
                     /vntifkey="61"
                     /label=GentR
     misc_feature    3552..3631
                     /vntifkey="21"
                     /label=Sth1\sgRNA\scaffold
                     /note="Sth1 sgRNA scaffold"
     terminator      3602..3628
                     /vntifkey="43"
                     /label=Sth1\tracrRNA
                     /note="Sth1 tracrRNA term (hairpin -18.5 kcal/mol)"
     terminator      3718..3755
                     /vntifkey="43"
                     /label=TsynA
                     /note="TsynA (hairpin -15 kcal/mol)"
     rep_origin      3844..4463
                     /vntifkey="33"
                     /label=pMB1
                     /note="oriE"
     terminator      4492..4544
                     /vntifkey="43"
                     /label=rnBT1
                     /note="rnBT1 (hairpin -15.8 kcal/mol)"
     terminator      4545..4582
                     /vntifkey="43"
                     /label=TsynA
                     /note="TsynA (hairpin -15 kcal/mol)"
     terminator      3119..3146
                     /ApEinfo_fwdcolor=pink
                     /ApEinfo_revcolor=pink
                     /ApEinfo_graphicformat=arrow_data {{0 1 2 0 0 -1} {} 0}
     width           5
     offset          0
                     /vntifkey="43"
                     /label=rrnB_T2_terminator
     misc_feature    1660..2929
                     /ApEinfo_fwdcolor=#ff6666
                     /ApEinfo_revcolor=#ff6666
                     /ApEinfo_graphicformat=arrow_data {{0 1 2 0 0 -1} {} 0}
     width           5
     offset          0
                     /vntifkey="21"
                     /label=pAL5000
     promoter        5660..5944
                     /gene="araBAD"
                     /vntifkey="30"
                     /label=araBAD\promoter
                     /note="promoter of the L-arabinose operon of E. coli; the
                     araC regulatory gene is transcribed in the opposite
                     direction (Guzman et al., 1995)"
     CDS             complement(4755..5633)
                     /codon_start=1
                     /gene="araC"
                     /product="L-arabinose regulatory protein"
                     /vntifkey="4"
                     /label=araC
     misc_binding    5663..5678
                     /vntifkey="20"
                     /label=O2
     misc_binding    5820..5841
                     /vntifkey="20"
                     /label=O1
     misc_binding    5862..5875
                     /vntifkey="20"
                     /label=CAP
     misc_binding    5872..5909
                     /vntifkey="20"
                     /label=I1\&\I2
     -35_signal      5907..5911
                     /vntifkey="48"
                     /label=-35
     -10_signal      5931..5935
                     /vntifkey="47"
                     /label=-10
     misc_feature    5981..9346
                     /vntifkey="21"
                     /label=Sth1\dCas9
                     /note="Sth1 dCas9"
     terminator      9447..9474
                     /vntifkey="43"
                     /label=rrnB\T2\terminator
                     /note="rrnB T2 terminator (hairpin -14.7 kcal/mol)"
     terminator      9481..9518
                     /vntifkey="43"
                     /label=TsynB
                     /note="TsynB (hairpin -14.2 kcal/mol)"
     misc_feature    3489..3529
                     /ApEinfo_fwdcolor=#b3b3b3
                     /ApEinfo_revcolor=#800040
                     /ApEinfo_graphicformat=arrow_data {{0 1 2 0 0 -1} {} 0}
     width           5
     offset          0
                     /vntifkey="21"
                     /label=pConstitutive
     misc_feature    3495..3498
                     /ApEinfo_fwdcolor=cyan
                     /ApEinfo_revcolor=green
                     /ApEinfo_graphicformat=arrow_data {{0 1 2 0 0 -1} {} 0}
     width           5
     offset          0
                     /vntifkey="21"
                     /label=-35\site
     misc_feature    3518..3523
                     /ApEinfo_fwdcolor=cyan
                     /ApEinfo_revcolor=green
                     /ApEinfo_graphicformat=arrow_data {{0 1 2 0 0 -1} {} 0}
     width           5
     offset          0
                     /vntifkey="21"
                     /label=-10\site
     misc_feature    3531..3531
                     /vntifkey="21"
                     /label=TSS
     misc_feature    3532..3551
                     /vntifkey="21"
                     /label=sgRNA\spacer
BASE COUNT  2165 a 2852 c 2661 g 1853 t 20 others
ORIGIN
        1 gtaggacagg tgccacttca tccggggtca gcaccaccgg caagcgccgc gacggccgag
       61 gtcttccgat ctcctgaagc cagggcagat ccgtgcacag caccttgccg tagaagaaca
      121 gcaaggccgc caatgcctga cgatgcgtgg agaccgaaac cttgcgctcg ttcgccagcc
      181 aggacagaaa tgcctcgact tcgctgctgc ccaaggttgc cgggtgacgc acaccgtgga
      241 aacggatgaa ggcacgaacc cagttgacat aagcctgttc ggttcgtaaa ctgtaatgca
      301 agtagcgtat gcgctcacgc aactggtcca gaaccttgac cgaacgcagc ggtggtaacg
      361 gcgcagtggc ggttttcatg gcttgttatg actgtttttt tgtacagtct atgcctcggg
      421 catccaagca gcaagcgcgt tacgccgtgg gtcgatgttt gatgttatgg agcagcaacg
      481 atgttacgca gcagggcagt cgccctaaaa caaagttagg tggctcaagt atgggcatca
      541 ttcgcacatg taggctcggc cctgaccaag tcaaatccat gcgggctgct cttgatcttt
      601 tcggtcgtga gttcggagac gtagccacct actcccaaca tcagccggac tccgattacc
      661 tcgggaactt gctccgtagt aagacattca tcgcgcttgc tgccttcgac caagaagcgg
      721 ttgttggcgc tctcgcggct tacgttctgc ccaagtttga gcagccgcgt agtgagatct
      781 atatctatga tctcgcagtc tccggcgagc accggaggca gggcattgcc accgcgctca
      841 tcaatctcct caagcatgag gccaacgcgc ttggtgctta tgtgatctac gtgcaagcag
      901 attacggtga cgatcccgca gtggctctct atacaaagtt gggcatacgg gaagaagtga
      961 tgcactttga tatcgaccca agtaccgcca cctaacaatt cgttcaagcc gagatcggct
     1021 tcccggccgc ggcttggttt catcagccat ccgcttgccc tcatctgtta cgccggcggt
     1081 agccggccag cctcgcagag caggattccc gttgagcacc gccaggtgcg aataagggac
     1141 agtgaagaag gaacacccgc tcgcgggtgg gcctacttca cctatcctgc ccggctgacg
     1201 ccgttggata caccaaggaa agtctacacg aaccctttgg caaaatcctg tatatcgtgc
     1261 gaaaaaggat ggatataccg aaaaaatcgc tataatgacc ccgaagcagg gttatgcagc
     1321 ggaaaagcgc tgcttccctg ctgttttgtg ggccgcaaag cgctccggct taactcaggc
     1381 gttagtccca tcacccgctt tatgcgcgca gccacttatt tcagcgctcc gccctgttcc
     1441 aaaggctttc tagccttttg ggcctccagc gcttgtgcag caagcgccac cagctatcct
     1501 tcttgcaggg ctttctacgt gttccgcttc ctttagcagc ccttgcgccc tgagtgcttg
     1561 cggcagcgtg aagctagcgt ctaccaggac ttttacctgt ccgacccgtt gcaacggaac
     1621 cccccacgga acccccgcga cacccgctcc ccaattgcgt tagaacagcg gtggattgtc
     1681 ggcttcgttg tgggcctttt gagccgcttc ctgttctgcc gcacgctctt tcctcgcccg
     1741 atagccgagt cgcttaacgg tgtccagatg cagcccgaaa tgtttggccg tttgcggcca
     1801 agagtggccc tcgtcgtcgt gataggcgcg gatgcgttcg cggcgtgcag cctgctcggc
     1861 gagccactcg ctgcgttcct gcgccacgag ccggacgacg tggcgttcgg atagtccggt
     1921 gattcgagcg ccttcggcgg cggtcacgcg ccgctttttg cggacagtcg gctgccggtt
     1981 gtagccgtcg ctgtagccgt cgctcatagc aatgcctcca tggctgacgc ggactttgcg
     2041 cgccgcgcaa ctgtgctcgc cgccgtgcgc gctgctgcgc ccttccgcga gatggccgac
     2101 tggcgcgcac tgagtgtggc ctcgtagacc acgatcccgt ccgcccaaat gcgcgacttg
     2161 gttgtgatcc aacgccaaat gctgttggcg atggcgcgga cctcgctgtc cggtagcggt
     2221 ccgggacaca cgtcgttgca cgggaactcg gcgtttcgcg cgtggcactc ggcatagatc
     2281 gcgcggccga gtccgtccac gttccgggtc ggcaggtaga tccgcatgag ggcgggacga
     2341 taggcccaca acctgacgga atcgaacagt gcgcaattcc gccctagcgg cgtcggagcc
     2401 gctttgtacg tggtctgctg acgccagcgc ggcggtggca tgttcgcgcc gagctcggcc
     2461 tcgatgtggc tgagtgtgta gagatctgag tggagccatt ccgtttccca ggcgatgtgg
     2521 ccggggtttt tggtcatgag gcctgagtaa ctgcggtcgc cgtccacggc gcgccgaagg
     2581 ccttcggcgc acgccgccat gtatgcgagc ggcttacgcc gcgcgtattc ggtgcgtgga
     2641 acaggggcgt tgagtgccca cactgcgtgt gcgtggccgt tggcgcgatt gcccacgatc
     2701 gcgttgggca gcggatggga cccccgggcg ctgagcgctc ggagcgctgc gtctggatgg
     2761 tctacgtcca cgaccagcag gtttgccagc gctgttgggt tcgcctcgat gtaccggcgg
     2821 cctagggccg acgcgcggct ttggcggtag atcccctcga gcagatcgtc gcttgccagc
     2881 ggccagtacg gcagccagag ctgctcaaat tcgtcggcga cgtggctcac gcttggtagt
     2941 agaccacgat taatcaccgg tgtatggtcc gacacgagct ccaagtcaga tatttcgctg
     3001 aggggccacc ccacaactgc acactccccc gctctcccgt cgagccctgg tggtggaaca
     3061 ccagcgacag ccgagcaccc ccaaccacct gtaccaacca ctagttgatt agctaagcag
     3121 aaggccatcc tgacggatgg cctttttgcg tttaatactg tttaagctcc aagtcagata
     3181 tttcgctgag gggccacccc acaactgcac actcccccgc tctcccgtcg agccctggtg
     3241 gtggaacacc agcgacagcc gagcaccccc aaccacctgt accaaccact agttgattag
     3301 ctaagcagaa ggccatcctg acggatggcc tttttgcgtt taatactgtt taaactctag
     3361 aaatattgga tcgtcggcac cgtcacggcc gtgggaggcg gcacgatccg cgacgtgatg
     3421 atcggccgca tccccacggt gctgcgcagt gagctctacg ccatcccggc gttgatctgt
     3481 gcgttcgctg tgcgggctct aacacgtcct agtatggtag gatgagcaac annnnnnnnn
     3541 nnnnnnnnnn ngtttttgta ctcgaaagaa gctacaaaga taaggcttca tgccgaaatc
     3601 aacaccctgt cattttatgg cagggtgttt tttttttgtc gacttgggga ccctagaggt
     3661 cccctttttt atttttttgg atgaagagca ttatcaatgg ctcttcacag gaagcttaaa
     3721 aaaaaaagcc ccgcgattgc ggggcttttt ttttttaata cggttatcca cagaatcagg
     3781 ggataacgca ggaaagaaca tgtgagcaaa aggccagcaa aaggccagga accgtaaaaa
     3841 ggccgcgttg ctggcgtttt tccataggct ccgcccccct gacgagcatc acaaaaatcg
     3901 acgctcaagt cagaggtggc gaaacccgac aggactataa agataccagg cgtttccccc
     3961 tggaagctcc ctcgtgcgct ctcctgttcc gaccctgccg cttaccggat acctgtccgc
     4021 ctttctcccc tcgggaagcg tggcgctttc tcatagctca cgctgtaggt atctcagttc
     4081 ggtgtaggtc gttcgctcca agctgggctg tgtgcacgaa ccccccgttc agcccgaccg
     4141 ctgcgcctta tccggtaact atcgtcttga gtccaacccg gtaagacacg acttatcgcc
     4201 actggcagca gccactggta acaggattag cagagcgagg tatgtaggcg gtgctacaga
     4261 gttcttgaag tggtggccta actacggcta cactagaagg acagtatttg gtatctgcgc
     4321 tctgctgaag ccagttacct tcggaaaaag agttggtagc tcttgatccg gcaaacaaac
     4381 caccgctggt agcggtggtt tttttgtttg caagcagcag attacgcgca gaaaaaaagg
     4441 atctcaagaa gatcctttga tcttttctac ggggtctgac gctcatggaa caataaacga
     4501 aaggctcagt cgaaagactg ggcctttcgt ttatctgttg tttgaaaaaa aaaagccccg
     4561 cgattgcggg gctttttttt ttcatatgtc tgaccaggga aaatagccct cagctccaag
     4621 tcagatattt cgctgagggg ccaccccaca actgcacact cccccgctct cccgtcgagc
     4681 cctggtggtg gaacaccagc gacagccgag cacccccaac cacctgtacc aaccactagt
     4741 tgattcgtta ccaattatga caacttgacg gctacatcat tcactttttc ttcacaaccg
     4801 gcacggaact cgctcgggct ggccccggtg cattttttaa atacccgcga gaaatagagt
     4861 tgatcgtcaa aaccaacatt gcgaccgacg gtggcgatag gcatccgggt ggtgctcaaa
     4921 agcagcttcg cctggctgat acgttggtcc tcgcgccagc ttaagacgct aatccctaac
     4981 tgctggcgga aaagatgtga cagacgcgac ggcgacaagc aaacatgctg tgcgacgctg
     5041 gcgatatcaa aattgctgtc tgccaggtga tcgctgatgt actgacaagc ctcgcgtacc
     5101 cgattatcca tcggtggatg gagcgactcg ttaatcgctt ccatgcgccg cagtaacaat
     5161 tgctcaagca gatttatcgc cagcagctcc gaatagcgcc cttccccttg cccggcgtta
     5221 atgatttgcc caaacaggtc gctgaaatgc ggctggtgcg cttcatccgg gcgaaagaac
     5281 cccgtattgg caaatattga cggccagtta agccattcat gccagtaggc gcgcggacga
     5341 aagtaaaccc actggtgata ccattcgcga gcctccggat gacgaccgta gtgatgaatc
     5401 tctcctggcg ggaacagcaa aatatcaccc ggtcggcaaa caaattctcg tccctgattt
     5461 ttcaccaccc cctgaccgcg aatggtgaga ttgagaatat aacctttcat tcccagcggt
     5521 cggtcgataa aaaaatcgag ataaccgttg gcctcaatcg gcgttaaacc cgccaccaga
     5581 tgggcattaa acgagtatcc cggcagcagg ggatcatttt gcgcttcagc catacttttc
     5641 atactcccgc cattcagaga agaaaccaat tgtccatatt gcatcagaca ttgccgtcac
     5701 tgcgtctttt actggctctt ctcgctaacc aaaccggtaa ccccgcttat taaaagcatt
     5761 ctgtaacaaa gcgggaccaa agccatgaca aaaacgcgta acaaaagtgt ctataatcac
     5821 ggcagaaaag tccacattga ttatttgcac ggcgtcacac tttgctatgc catagcattt
     5881 ttatccataa gattagcgga tcctacctga cgctttttat cgcaactctc tactgtttct
     5941 ccatacagcg gataaagtag caaagagaag gaggttagga atgtcggacc tggtgctggg
     6001 cctggccatc ggcatcggct cggtgggcgt gggcatcctg aacaaggtga ccggcgagat
     6061 catccacaag aactcgcgca tcttcccggc cgcccaggcc gagaacaacc tggtgcgccg
     6121 caccaaccgc cagggccgcc gcctggcccg ccgcaagaag caccgccgcg tgcgcctgaa
     6181 ccgcctgttc gaggagtcgg gcctgatcac cgacttcacc aagatctcga tcaacctgaa
     6241 cccgtaccag ctgcgcgtga agggcctgac cgacgagctg tcgaacgagg agctgttcat
     6301 cgccctgaag aacatggtga agcaccgcgg catctcgtac ctggacgacg cctcggacga
     6361 cggcaactcg tcggtgggcg actacgccca gatcgtgaag gagaactcga agcagctgga
     6421 gaccaagacc ccgggccaga tccagctgga gcgctaccag acctacggcc agctgcgcgg
     6481 cgacttcacc gtggagaagg acggcaagaa gcaccgcctg atcaacgtgt tcccgacctc
     6541 ggcctaccgc tcggaggccc tgcgcatcct gcagacccag caggagttca acccgcagat
     6601 caccgacgag ttcatcaacc gctacctgga gatcctgacc ggcaagcgca agtactacca
     6661 cggcccgggc aacgagaagt cgcgcaccga ctacggccgc taccgcacct cgggcgagac
     6721 cctggacaac atcttcggca tcctgatcgg caagtgcacc ttctacccgg acgagttccg
     6781 cgccgccaag gcctcgtaca ccgcccagga gttcaacctg ctgaacgacc tgaacaacct
     6841 gaccgtgccg accgagacca agaagctgtc gaaggagcag aagaaccaga tcatcaacta
     6901 cgtgaagaac gagaaggcca tgggcccggc caagctgttc aagtacatcg ccaagctgct
     6961 gtcgtgcgac gtggccgaca tcaagggcta ccgcatcgac aagtcgggca aggccgagat
     7021 ccacaccttc gaggcctacc gcaagatgaa gaccctggag accctggaca tcgagcagat
     7081 ggaccgcgag accctggaca agctggccta cgtgctgacc ctgaacaccg agcgcgaggg
     7141 catccaggag gccctggagc acgagttcgc cgacggctcg ttctcgcaga agcaggtgga
     7201 cgagctggtg cagttccgca aggccaactc gtcgatcttc ggcaagggct ggcacaactt
     7261 ctcggtgaag ctgatgatgg agctgatccc ggagctgtac gagacctcgg aggagcagat
     7321 gaccatcctg acccgcctgg gcaagcagaa gaccacctcg tcgtcgaaca agaccaagta
     7381 catcgacgag aagctgctga ccgaggagat ctacaacccg gtggtggcca agtcggtgcg
     7441 ccaggccatc aagatcgtga acgccgccat caaggagtac ggcgacttcg acaacatcgt
     7501 gatcgagatg gcccgcgaga ccaacgagga cgacgagaag aaggccatcc agaagatcca
     7561 gaaggccaac aaggacgaga aggacgccgc catgctgaag gccgccaacc agtacaacgg
     7621 caaggccgag ctgccgcact cggtgttcca cggccacaag cagctggcca ccaagatccg
     7681 cctgtggcac cagcagggcg agcgctgcct gtacaccggc aagaccatct cgatccacga
     7741 cctgatcaac aactcgaacc agttcgaggt ggacgccatc ctgccgctgt cgatcacctt
     7801 cgacgactcg ctggccaaca aggtgctggt gtacgccacc gccaaccagg agaagggcca
     7861 gcgcaccccg taccaggccc tggactcgat ggacgacgcc tggtcgttcc gcgagctgaa
     7921 ggccttcgtg cgcgagtcga agaccctgtc gaacaagaag aaggagtacc tgctgaccga
     7981 ggaggacatc tcgaagttcg acgtgcgcaa gaagttcatc gagcgcaacc tggtggacac
     8041 ccgctacgcc tcgcgcgtgg tgctgaacgc cctgcaggag cacttccgcg cccacaagat
     8101 cgacaccaag gtgtcggtgg tgcgcggcca gttcacctcg cagctgcgcc gccactgggg
     8161 catcgagaag acccgcgaca cctaccacca ccacgccgtg gacgccctga tcatcgccgc
     8221 ctcgtcgcag ctgaacctgt ggaagaagca gaagaacacc ctggtgtcgt actcggagga
     8281 ccagctgctg gacatcgaga ccggcgagct gatctcggac gacgagtaca aggagtcggt
     8341 gttcaaggcc ccgtaccagc acttcgtgga caccctgaag tcgaaggagt tcgaggactc
     8401 gatcctgttc tcgtaccagg tggactcgaa gttcaaccgc aagatctcgg acgccaccat
     8461 ctacgccacc cgccaggcca aggtgggcaa ggacaaggcc gacgagacct acgtgctggg
     8521 caagatcaag gacatctaca cccaggacgg ctacgacgcc ttcatgaaga tctacaagaa
     8581 ggacaagtcg aagttcctga tgtaccgcca cgacccgcag accttcgaga aggtgatcga
     8641 gccgatcctg gagaactacc cgaacaagca gatcaacgac aagggcaagg aggtgccgtg
     8701 caacccgttc ctgaagtaca aggaggagca cggctacatc cgcaagtact cgaagaaggg
     8761 caacggcccg gagatcaagt cgctgaagta ctacgactcg aagctgggca accacatcga
     8821 catcaccccg aaggactcga acaacaaggt ggtgctgcag tcggtgtcgc cgtggcgcgc
     8881 cgacgtgtac ttcaacaaga ccaccggcaa gtacgagatc ctgggcctga agtacgccga
     8941 cctgcagttc gacaagggca ccggcaccta caagatctcg caggagaagt acaacgacat
     9001 caagaagaag gagggcgtgg actcggactc ggagttcaag ttcaccctgt acaagaacga
     9061 cctgctgctg gtgaaggaca ccgagaccaa ggagcagcag ctgttccgct tcctgtcgcg
     9121 caccatgccg aagcagaagc actacgtgga gctgaagccg tacgacaagc agaagttcga
     9181 gggcggcgag gccctgatca aggtgctggg caacgtggcc aactcgggcc agtgcaagaa
     9241 gggcctgggc aagtcgaaca tctcgatcta caaggtgcgc accgacgtgc tgggcaacca
     9301 gcacatcatc aagaacgagg gcgacaagcc gaagctggac ttctaaatac tctggccatt
     9361 tttctttacc gcctttgagt gagctgatac cgctcgccgc agccgaacga ccgagcgcaa
     9421 cgcgtgcggc cgctgattag ctaagcagaa ggccatcctg acggatggcc tttttctaga
     9481 aaaaaaaaaa gcgccgcaac tgcggcgctt tttttttttt aattaagtga tagattgcga
     9541 tgcgtgtgct c
//
