>Addgene plasmid #119880 | pDD143 | addgene full sequence | sequence record 233111 | Addgene NGS Result
GTAGGACAGGTGCCACTTCATCCGGGGTCAGCACCACCGGCAAGCGCCGCGACGGCCGAGGTCTTCCGAT
CTCCTGAAGCCAGGGCAGATCCGTGCACAGCACCTTGCCGTAGAAGAACAGCAAGGCCGCCAATGCCTGA
CGATGCGTGGAGACCGAAACCTTGCGCTCGTTCGCCAGCCAGGACAGAAATGCCTCGACTTCGCTGCTGC
CCAAGGTTGCCGGGTGACGCACACCGTGGAAACGGATGAAGGCACGAACCCAGTTGACATAAGCCTGTTC
GGTTCGTAAACTGTAATGCAAGTAGCGTATGCGCTCACGCAACTGGTCCAGAACCTTGACCGAACGCAGC
GGTGGTAACGGCGCAGTGGCGGTTTTCATGGCTTGTTATGACTGTTTTTTTGTACAGTCTATGCCTCGGG
CATCCAAGCAGCAAGCGCGTTACGCCGTGGGTCGATGTTTGATGTTATGGAGCAGCAACGATGTTACGCA
GCAGGGCAGTCGCCCTAAAACAAAGTTAGGTGGCTCAAGTATGGGCATCATTCGCACATGTAGGCTCGGC
CCTGACCAAGTCAAATCCATGCGGGCTGCTCTTGATCTTTTCGGTCGTGAGTTCGGAGACGTAGCCACCT
ACTCCCAACATCAGCCGGACTCCGATTACCTCGGGAACTTGCTCCGTAGTAAGACATTCATCGCGCTTGC
TGCCTTCGACCAAGAAGCGGTTGTTGGTGCTCTCGCGGCTTACGTTCTGCCCAAGTTTGAGCAGCCGCGT
AGTGAGATCTATATCTATGATCTCGCAGTCTCCGGCGAGCACCGGAGGCAGGGCATTGCCACCGCGCTCA
TCAATCTCCTCAAGCATGAGGCCAACGCGCTTGGTGCTTATGTGATCTACGTGCAAGCAGATTACGGTGA
CGATCCCGCAGTGGCTCTCTATACAAAGTTGGGCATACGGGAAGAAGTGATGCACTTTGATATCGACCCA
AGTACCGCCACCTAACAATTCGTTCAAGCCGAGATCGGCTTCCCGGCCGCGGCTTGGTTTCATCAGCCAT
CCGCTTGCCCTCATCTGTTACGCCGGCGGTAGCCGGCCAGCCTCGCAGAGCAGGATTCCCGTTGAGCACC
GCCAGGTGCGAATAAGGGACAGTGAAGAAGGAACACCCGCTCGCGGGTGGGCCTACTTCACCTATCCTGC
CCGGCTGACGCCGTTGGATACACCAAGGAAAGTCTACACGAACCCTTTGGCAAAATCCTGTATATCGTGC
GAAAAAGGATGGATATACCGAAAAAATCGCTATAATGACCCCGAAGCAGGGTTATGCAGCGGAAAAGCGC
TGCTTCCCTGCTGTTTTGTGGGCCGCAAAGCGCTCCGACTTAACTCAGGCGTTAGTCCCATCACCCGCTT
TATGCGCGCAGCCACTTATTTCAGCGCTCCGCCCTGTTCCAAAGGCTTTCTAGCCTTTTGGGCCTCCAGC
GCTTGTGCAGCAAGCGCCACCAGCTATCCTTCTTGCAGGGCTTTCTACGTGTTCCGCTTCCTTTAGCAGC
CCTTGCGCCCTGAGTGCTTGCGGCAGCGTGAAGCTAGCGTCTACCAGGACTTTTACCTGTCCGACCCGTT
GCAACGGAACCCCCCACGGAACCCCCGCGACACCCGCTCCCCAATTGCGTTAGAACAGCGGTGGATTGTC
GGCTTCGTTGTGGGCCTTTTGAGCCGCTTCCTGTTCTGCCGCACGCTCTTTCCTCGCCCGATAGCCGAGT
CGCTTAACGGTGTCCAGATGCAGCCCGAAATGTTTGGCCGTTTGCGGCCAAGAGTGGCCCTCGTCGTCGT
GATAGGCGCGGATGCGTTCGCGGCGTGCAGCCTGCTCGGCGAGCCACTCGCTGCGTTCCTGCGCCACGAA
CCGGACGACGTGGCGTTCGGATAGTCCGGTGATTCGAGCGCCTTCGGCGGCGGTCACGCGCCGCTTTTTG
CGGACAGTCGGCTGCCGGTTGTAGCCGTCGCTGTAGCCGTCGCTCATAGCAATGCCTCCATGGCTGACGC
GGACTTTGCGCGCCGCGCAACTGTGCTCGCCGCCGTGCGCGCTGCTGCGCCCTTCCGCGAGATGGCCGAC
TGGCGCGCACTGAGTGTGGCCTCGTAGACCACGATCCCGTCCGCCCAAATGCGCGACTTGGTTGTGATCC
AACGCCAAATGCTGTTGGCGATGGCGCGGACCTCGCTGTCCGGTAGCGGTCCGGGACACACGTCGTTGCA
CGGGAACTCGGCGTTTCGCGCGTGGCACTCGGCATAGATCGCGCGGCCGAGTCCGTCCACGTTCCGGGTC
GGCAGGTAGATCCGCATGAGGGCGGGACGATAGGCCCACAACCTGACGGAATCGAACAGTGCGCAATTCC
GCCCTAGCGGCGTCGGAGCCGCTTTGTACGTGGTCTGCTGACGCCAGCGCGGCGGTGGCATGTTCGCGCC
GAGCTCGGCCTCGATGTGGCTGAGTGTGTAGAGATCTGAGTGGAGCCATTCCGTTTCCCAGGCGATGTGG
CCGGGGTTTTTGGTCATGAGGCCTGAGTAACTGCGGTCGCCGTCCACGGCGCGCCGAAGGCCTTCGGCGC
ACGCCGCCATGTATGCGAGCGGCTTACGCCGCGCGTATTCGGTGCGTGGAACAGGGGCGTTGAGTGCCCA
CACTGCGTGTGCGTGGCCGTTGGCGCGATTGCCCACGATCGCGTTGGGCAGCGGATGGGACCCCCGGGCG
CTGAGCGCTCGGAGCGCTGCGTCTGGATGGTCTACGTCCACGACCAGCAGGTTTGCCAGCGCTGTTGGGT
TCGCCTCGATGTACCGGCGGCCTAGGGCCGACGCGCGGCTTTGGCGGTAGATCCCCTCGAGCAGATCGTC
GCTTGCCAGCGGCCAGTACGGCAGCCAGAGCTGCTCAAATTCGTCGGCGACGTGGCTCACGCTTGGTAGT
AGACCACGATTAATCACCGGTGTATGGTCCGACACGAGCTCCAAGTCAGATATTTCGCTGAGGGGCCACC
CCACAACTGCACACTCCCCCGCTCTCCCGTCGAGCCCTGGTGGTGGAACACCAGCGACAGCCGAGCACCC
CCAACCACCTGTACCAACCACTAGTTGATTAGCTAAGCAGAAGGCCATCCTGACGGATGGCCTTTTTGCG
TTTAATACTGTTTAGCTCCAAGTCAGATATTTCGCTGAGGGGCCACCCCACAACTGCACACTCCCCCGCT
CTCCCGTCGAGCCCTGGTGGTGGAACACCAGCGACAGCCGAGCACCCCCAACCACCTGTACCAACCACTA
GTTGATTAGCTAAGCAGAAGGCCATCCTGACGGATGGCCTTTTTGCGTTTAATACTGTTTAAACTCTAGA
AATATTGGATCGTCGGCACCGTCACGGCCGTGGGAGGCGGCACGATCCGCGACGTGATGATCGGCCGCAT
CCCCACGGTGCTGCGCAGTGAGCTCTACGCCATCCCGGCGTTGATCTGTGCGTTCGCTGTGCGGGCTCTA
ACACGTCCTAGTATGGTAGGATGAGCAACAATGTGGTCGGGGTAGCGGGCGTTTTTGTACTCGAAAGAAG
CTACAAAGATAAGGCTTCATGCCGAAATCAACACCCTGTCATTTTATGGCAGGGTGTTTTTTTTTGTCGA
CTTGGGGACCCTAGAGGTCCCCTTTTTTATTTTTTTGGATGAAGAGCATTATCAATGGCTCTTCACAGGA
AGCTTAAAAAAAAAAGCCCCGCGATTGCGGGGCTTTTTTTTTTTAATACGGTTATCCACAGAATCAGGGG
ATAACGCAGGAAAGAACATGTGAGCAAAAGGCCAGCAAAAGGCCAGGAACCGTAAAAAGGCCGCGTTGCT
GGCGTTTTTCCATAGGCTCCGCCCCCCTGACGAGCATCACAAAAATCGACGCTCAAGTCAGAGGTGGCGA
AACCCGACAGGACTATAAAGATACCAGGCGTTTCCCCCTGGAAGCTCCCTCGTGCGCTCTCCTGTTCCGA
CCCTGCCGCTTACCGGATACCTGTCCGCCTTTCTCCCCTCGGGAAGCGTGGCGCTTTCTCATAGCTCACG
CTGTAGGTATCTCAGTTCGGTGTAGGTCGTTCGCTCCAAGCTGGGCTGTGTGCACGAACCCCCCGTTCAG
CCCGACCGCTGCGCCTTATCCGGTAACTATCGTCTTGAGTCCAACCCGGTAAGACACGACTTATCGCCAC
TGGCAGCAGCCACTGGTAACAGGATTAGCAGAGCGAGGTATGTAGGCGGTGCTACAGAGTTCTTGAAGTG
GTGGCCTAACTACGGCTACACTAGAAGGACAGTATTTGGTATCTGCGCTCTGCTGAAGCCAGTTACCTTC
GGAAAAAGAGTTGGTAGCTCTTGATCCGGCAAACAAACCACCGCTGGTAGCGGTGGTTTTTTTGTTTGCA
AGCAGCAGATTACGCGCAGAAAAAAAGGATCTCAAGAAGATCCTTTGATCTTTTCTACGGGGTCTGACGC
TCATGGAACAATAAACGAAAGGCTCAGTCGAAAGACTGGGCCTTTCGTTTATCTGTTGTTTGAAAAAAAA
AAGCCCCGCGATTGCGGGGCTTTTTTTTTTCATATGTCTGACCAGGGAAAATAGCCCTCAGCTCCAAGTC
AGATATTTCGCTGAGGGGCCACCCCACAACTGCACACTCCCCCGCTCTCCCGTCGAGCCCTGGTGGTGGA
ACACCAGCGACAGCCGAGCACCCCCAACCACCTGTACCAACCACTAGTTGATTCGTTACCAATTATGACA
ACTTGACGGCTACATCATTCACTTTTTCTTCACAACCGGCACGGAACTCGCTCGGGCTGGCCCCGGTGCA
TTTTTTAAATACCCGCGAGAAATAGAGTTGATCGTCAAAACCAACATTGCGACCGACGGTGGCGATAGGC
ATCCGGGTGGTGCTCAAAAGCAGCTTCGCCTGGCTGATACGTTGGTCCTCGCGCCAGCTTAAGACGCTAA
TCCCTAACTGCTGGCGGAAAAGATGTGACAGACGCGACGGCGACAAGCAAACATGCTGTGCGACGCTGGC
GATATCAAAATTGCTGTCTGCCAGGTGATCGCTGATGTACTGACAAGCCTCGCGTACCCGATTATCCATC
GGTGGATGGAGCGACTCGTTAATCGCTTCCATGCGCCGCAGTAACAATTGCTCAAGCAGATTTATCGCCA
GCAGCTCCGAATAGCGCCCTTCCCCTTGCCCGGCGTTAATGATTTGCCCAAACAGGTCGCTGAAATGCGG
CTGGTGCGCTTCATCCGGGCGAAAGAACCCCGTATTGGCAAATATTGACGGCCAGTTAAGCCATTCATGC
CAGTAGGCGCGCGGACGAAAGTAAACCCACTGGTGATACCATTCGCGAGCCTCCGGATGACGACCGTAGT
GATGAATCTCTCCTGGCGGGAACAGTAAAATATCACCCGGTCGGCAAACAAATTCTCGTCCCTGATTTTT
CACCACCCCCTGACCGCGAATGGTGAGATTGAGAATATAACCTTTCATTCCCAGCGGTCGGTCGATAAAA
AAATCGAGATAACCGTTGGCCTCAATCGGCGTTAAACCCGCCACCAGATGGGCATTAAACGAGTATCCCG
GCAGCAGGGGATCATTTTGCGCTTCAGCCATACTTTTCATACTCCCGCCATTCAGAGAAGAAACCAATTG
TCCATATTGCATCAGACATTGCCGTCACTGCGTCTTTTACTGGCTCTTCTCGCTAACCAAACCGGTAACC
CCGCTTATTAAAAGCATTCTGTAACAAAGCGGGACCAAAGCCATGACAAAAACGCGTAACAAAAGTGTCT
ATAATCACGGCAGAAAAGTCCACATTGATTATTTGCACGGCGTCACACTTTGCTATGCCATAGCATTTTT
ATCCATAAGATTAGCGGATCCTACCTGACGCTTTTTATCGCAACTCTCTACTGTTTCTCCATACAGCGGA
TAAAGTAGCAAAGAGAAGGAGGTTAGGAATGTCGGACCTGGTGCTGGGCCTGGCCATCGGCATCGGCTCG
GTGGGCGTGGGCATCCTGAACAAGGTGACCGGCGAGATCATCCACAAGAACTCGCGCATCTTCCCGGCCG
CCCAGGCCGAGAACAACCTGGTGCGCCGCACCAACCGCCAGGGCCGCCGCCTGGCCCGCCGCAAGAAGCA
CCGCCGCGTGCGCCTGAACCGCCTGTTCGAGGAGTCGGGCCTGATCACCGACTTCACCAAGATCTCGATC
AACCTGAACCCGTACCAGCTGCGCGTGAAGGGCCTGACCGACGAGCTGTCGAACGAGGAGCTGTTCATCG
CCCTGAAGAACATGGTGAAGCACCGCGGCATCTCGTACCTGGACGACGCCTCGGACGACGGCAACTCGTC
GGTGGGCGACTACGCCCAGATCGTGAAGGAGAACTCGAAGCAGCTGGAGACCAAGACCCCGGGCCAGATC
CAGCTGGAGCGCTACCAGACCTACGGCCAGCTGCGCGGCGACTTCACCGTGGAGAAGGACGGCAAGAAGC
ACCGCCTGATCAACGTGTTCCCGACCTCGGCCTACCGCTCGGAGGCCCTGCGCATCCTGCAGACCCAGCA
GGAGTTCAACCCGCAGATCACCGACGAGTTCATCAACCGCTACCTGGAGATCCTGACCGGCAAGCGCAAG
TACTACCACGGCCCGGGCAACGAGAAGTCGCGCACCGACTACGGCCGCTACCGCACCTCGGGCGAGACCC
TGGACAACATCTTCGGCATCCTGATCGGCAAGTGCACCTTCTACCCGGACGAGTTCCGCGCCGCCAAGGC
CTCGTACACCGCCCAGGAGTTCAACCTGCTGAACGACCTGAACAACCTGACCGTGCCGACCGAGACCAAG
AAGCTGTCGAAGGAGCAGAAGAACCAGATCATCAACTACGTGAAGAACGAGAAGGCCATGGGCCCGGCCA
AGCTGTTCAAGTACATCGCCAAGCTGCTGTCGTGCGACGTGGCCGACATCAAGGGCTACCGCATCGACAA
GTCGGGCAAGGCCGAGATCCACACCTTCGAGGCCTACCGCAAGATGAAGACCCTGGAGACCCTGGACATC
GAGCAGATGGACCGCGAGACCCTGGACAAGCTGGCCTACGTGCTGACCCTGAACACCGAGCGCGAGGGCA
TCCAGGAGGCCCTGGAGCACGAGTTCGCCGACGGCTCGTTCTCGCAGAAGCAGGTGGACGAGCTGGTGCA
GTTCCGCAAGGCCAACTCGTCGATCTTCGGCAAGGGCTGGCACAACTTCTCGGTGAAGCTGATGATGGAG
CTGATCCCGGAGCTGTACGAGACCTCGGAGGAGCAGATGACCATCCTGACCCGCCTGGGCAAGCAGAAGA
CCACCTCGTCGTCGAACAAGACCAAGTACATCGACGAGAAGCTGCTGACCGAGGAGATCTACAACCCGGT
GGTGGCCAAGTCGGTGCGCCAGGCCATCAAGATCGTGAACGCCGCCATCAAGGAGTACGGCGACTTCGAC
AACATCGTGATCGAGATGGCCCGCGAGACCAACGAGGACGACGAGAAGAAGGCCATCCAGAAGATCCAGA
AGGCCAACAAGGACGAGAAGGACGCCGCCATGCTGAAGGCCGCCAACCAGTACAACGGCAAGGCCGAGCT
GCCGCACTCGGTGTTCCACGGCCACAAGCAGCTGGCCACCAAGATCCGCCTGTGGCACCAGCAGGGCGAG
CGCTGCCTGTACACCGGCAAGACCATCTCGATCCACGACCTGATCAACAACTCGAACCAGTTCGAGGTGG
ACGCCATCCTGCCGCTGTCGATCACCTTCGACGACTCGCTGGCCAACAAGGTGCTGGTGTACGCCACCGC
CAACCAGGAGAAGGGCCAGCGCACCCCGTACCAGGCCCTGGACTCGATGGACGACGCCTGGTCGTTCCGC
GAGCTGAAGGCCTTCGTGCGCGAGTCGAAGACCCTGTCGAACAAGAAGAAGGAGTACCTGCTGACCGAGG
AGGACATCTCGAAGTTCGACGTGCGCAAGAAGTTCATCGAGCGCAACCTGGTGGACACCCGCTACGCCTC
GCGCGTGGTGCTGAACGCCCTGCAGGAGCACTTCCGCGCCCACAAGATCGACACCAAGGTGTCGGTGGTG
CGCGGCCAGTTCACCTCGCAGCTGCGCCGCCACTGGGGCATCGAGAAGACCCGCGACACCTACCACCACC
ACGCCGTGGACGCCCTGATCATCGCCGCCTCGTCGCAGCTGAACCTGTGGAAGAAGCAGAAGAACACCCT
GGTGTCGTACTCGGAGGACCAGCTGCTGGACATCGAGACCGGCGAGCTGATCTCGGACGACGAGTACAAG
GAGTCGGTGTTCAAGGCCCCGTACCAGCACTTCGTGGACACCCTGAAGTCGAAGGAGTTCGAGGACTCGA
TCCTGTTCTCGTACCAGGTGGACTCGAAGTTCAACCGCAAGATCTCGGACGCCACCATCTACGCCACCCG
CCAGGCCAAGGTGGGCAAGGACAAGGCCGACGAGACCTACGTGCTGGGCAAGATCAAGGACATCTACACC
CAGGACGGCTACGACGCCTTCATGAAGATCTACAAGAAGGACAAGTCGAAGTTCCTGATGTACCGCCACG
ACCCGCAGACCTTCGAGAAGGTGATCGAGCCGATCCTGGAGAACTACCCGAACAAGCAGATCAACGACAA
GGGCAAGGAGGTGCCGTGCAACCCGTTCCTGAAGTACAAGGAGGAGCACGGCTACATCCGCAAGTACTCG
AAGAAGGGCAACGGCCCGGAGATCAAGTCGCTGAAGTACTACGACTCGAAGCTGGGCAACCACATCGACA
TCACCCCGAAGGACTCGAACAACAAGGTGGTGCTGCAGTCGGTGTCGCCGTGGCGCGCCGACGTGTACTT
CAACAAGACCACCGGCAAGTACGAGATCCTGGGCCTGAAGTACGCCGACCTGCAGTTCGACAAGGGCACC
GGCACCTACAAGATCTCGCAGGAGAAGTACAACGACATCAAGAAGAAGGAGGGCGTGGACTCGGACTCGG
AGTTCAAGTTCACCCTGTACAAGAACGACCTGCTGCTGGTGAAGGACACCGAGACCAAGGAGCAGCAGCT
GTTCCGCTTCCTGTCGCGCACCATGCCGAAGCAGAAGCACTACGTGGAGCTGAAGCCGTACGACAAGCAG
AAGTTCGAGGGCGGCGAGGCCCTGATCAAGGTGCTGGGCAACGTGGCCAACTCGGGCCAGTGCAAGAAGG
GCCTGGGCAAGTCGAACATCTCGATCTACAAGGTGCGCACCGACGTGCTGGGCAACCAGCACATCATCAA
GAACGAGGGCGACAAGCCGAAGCTGGACTTCTAAATACTCTGGCCATTTTTCTTTACCGCCTTTGAGTGA
GCTGATACCGCTCGCCGCAGCCAAACGACCGAGCGCAACGCGTGCGGCCGCTGATTAGCTAAGCAGAAGG
CCATCCTGACGGATGGCCTTTTTCTAGAAAAAAAAAGCGCCGCAACTGCGGCGCTTTTTTTTTTTTTAAT
TAAGTGATAGATTGCGATGCGTGTGCTC
Features (pLannotate 1.2.2; 17 found; start..end, strand, type, name):
      5..286     +  CDS            YPR2_ECOLX (fragment): Protein predicted: Swiss-Prot protein existence level 4. From Escherichia coli.
    264..292     +  promoter       Pc promoter: intI1 (promoter lies within the coding sequence); class 1 integron promoter
    462..995     +  CDS            GmR: gentamycin acetyltransferase; aacC1; confers resistance to gentamycin
   1031..1050    -  CDS            traJ (fragment): oriT-recognizing protein; traJ
   1083..1192    -  oriT           oriT: incP origin of transfer
   1510..1575    -  CDS            tnpA (fragment): TN5P_ECOLX - Also known as tnp. Experimental evidence at protein level: Swiss-Prot protein existence level 1. Mediates transposition of transposon Tn5 by a 'cut and paste' mechanism. First, the monomeric transposase binds the 19 bp inverted DNA repeats flanking the transposon. Then, dimerization of the DNA- bound transposase creates a synaptic DNA complex. After nicking of the first DNA strand, excision of the transposon proceeds through a series of intermediates. The transposase then mediates the insertion of the transposon at a new site by strand transfer. The activity of the wild- type tran
   3119..3146    +  terminator     rrnB T2 terminator: transcription terminator T2 from the E. coli rrnB gene
   3306..3333    +  terminator     rrnB T2 terminator: transcription terminator T2 from the E. coli rrnB gene
   3369..3473    +  CDS            Y4104_STRCO (fragment): Protein inferred from homology: Swiss-Prot protein existence level 3. From Streptomyces coelicolor (strain ATCC BAA-471 / A3(2) / M145).
   3531..3551    -  CDS            VN155(I152L) (fragment): improved N-terminal fragment of mVenus for use in bimolecular fluorescence complementation (BiFC) (Kodama and Hu, 2010)
   3566..3626    +  misc_RNA       St1 gRNA scaffold (fragment): guide RNA scaffold for the Streptococcus thermophilus CRISPR/Cas9 system (Esvelt et al., 2013)
   3857..4445    -  rep_origin     ori: high-copy-number ColE1/pMB1/pBR322/pUC origin of replication
   4493..4542    +  terminator     rrnB T1 terminator (fragment): transcription terminator T1 from the E. coli rrnB gene
   4756..5631    -  CDS            araC: ARAC_ECOLI - Experimental evidence at protein level: Swiss-Prot protein existence level 1. Transcription factor that regulates the expression of several genes involved in the transport and metabolism of L-arabinose (PubMed:4362626, PubMed:328165, PubMed:6251457, PubMed:2962192, PubMed:6319708, PubMed:2231717, PubMed:1447222). Functions both as a positive and a negative regulator (PubMed:328165, PubMed:6251457). In the presence of arabinose, activates the expression of the araBAD, araE, araFGH and araJ promoters (PubMed:4362626, PubMed:328165, PubMed:6251457, PubMed:2962192, PubMed:6319708, Pub
   5658..5942    +  promoter       araBAD promoter: araBAD; promoter of the L-arabinose operon of E. coli; the araC regulatory gene is transcribed in the opposite direction (Guzman et al., 1995)
   5979..9341    +  CDS            cas9-1: CAS9A_STRTD - Also known as csn1. Experimental evidence at protein level: Swiss-Prot protein existence level 1. CRISPR (clustered regularly interspaced short palindromic repeat) is an adaptive immune system that provides protection against mobile genetic elements (viruses, transposable elements and conjugative plasmids). CRISPR clusters contain spacers, sequences complementary to antecedent mobile elements, and target invading nucleic acids. CRISPR clusters are transcribed and processed into CRISPR RNA (crRNA). In type II CRISPR systems correct processing of pre-crRNA requires a trans- encoded
   9445..9472    +  terminator     rrnB T2 terminator: transcription terminator T2 from the E. coli rrnB gene
