[The description below was written by a language model from this plasmid's Addgene catalogue record and the feature table of its GenBank file; any pLannotate feature table in this document was generated separately and was not available to it.]
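Description:
pDD143 is a 9,551 bp circular bacterial expression plasmid that carries a complete CRISPR interference system on a pAL5000/pMB1 shuttle backbone. The pMB1 origin supports replication in E. coli, where the plasmid is propagated. The pAL5000 replicon, originally from a mycobacterial plasmid, allows maintenance in actinomycete hosts. The associated publication describes a gene-expression and genome-modification toolkit for Rhodococcus opacus PD630, which points to that organism as the intended working host. Selection in either host relies on a gentamicin resistance cassette. The copy number is not recorded.

The payload has two transcription units. The first is a catalytically dead Cas9 from Streptococcus thermophilus CRISPR1 (Sth1 dCas9) placed under the E. coli araBAD promoter. The divergently transcribed araC regulator gene is included, and the O1, O2, I1/I2 and CAP binding sites are annotated, so dCas9 production is switched on by arabinose. This unit ends with an rrnB T2 terminator and a synthetic terminator (TsynB). The second unit uses a short constitutive promoter with annotated -35, -10 and transcription start sites to drive a single guide RNA. The guide consists of a 20-nt spacer fused to the Sth1 sgRNA scaffold, and it is terminated by the tracrRNA hairpin and a synthetic TsynA terminator. Further terminators (rrnB T1, rrnB T2, TsynA) insulate the modules from one another and from the replication origins.

When both parts are expressed, the guide directs dCas9 to a complementary locus, where it blocks transcription without cutting the DNA, giving inducible, targeted gene repression. The record does not state which gene the spacer targets.
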