Addgene plasmid #119880: pDD143
Purpose: Arabinose inducible dCas9sth1 and constitutive sgRNA on pAL5000/pMB1 backbone with gentamicin resistance.
Depositing lab: Tae Seok Moon. Depositing organization: Washington University in Saint Louis. Publication: Molecular Toolkit for Gene Expression Control and Genome Modification in Rhodococcus opacus PD630. DeLorenzo DM, Rottinghaus AG, Henson WR, Moon TS. ACS Synth Biol. 2018 Feb 16;7(2):727-738. doi: 10.1021/acssynbio.7b00416. Epub 2018 Feb 5. PubMed 29366319.
Backbone
  Vector backbone: pAL5000/pMB1 shuttle vector
  Vector type: Bacterial Expression
Growth in bacteria
  Bacterial resistance: Gentamicin, 10 μg/mL
  Growth temperature: 37°C
  Growth strain: DH5alpha
  Copy number: Unknown
Gene/Insert
  Gene/Insert name: pBAD_dCas9sth1
Resource information
  A portion of this plasmid was derived from a plasmid made by: dCas9sth1 received from Sarah Fortune (published as PMID: 28165460 )
Terms and licenses: Academic/Nonprofit Terms; Industry Terms: Not Available to Industry
How to cite: pDD143 was a gift from Tae Seok Moon (Addgene plasmid # 119880 ; http://n2t.net/addgene:119880 ; RRID:Addgene_119880)
