>Addgene plasmid #119880 | pDD143 | depositor partial sequence | sequence record 227274 | dCas9sth1
ATGTCGGACCTGGTGCTGGGCCTGGCCATCGGCATCGGCTCGGTGGGCGTGGGCATCCTGAACAAGGTGA
CCGGCGAGATCATCCACAAGAACTCGCGCATCTTCCCGGCCGCCCAGGCCGAGAACAACCTGGTGCGCCG
CACCAACCGCCAGGGCCGCCGCCTGGCCCGCCGCAAGAAGCACCGCCGCGTGCGCCTGAACCGCCTGTTC
GAGGAGTCGGGCCTGATCACCGACTTCACCAAGATCTCGATCAACCTGAACCCGTACCAGCTGCGCGTGA
AGGGCCTGACCGACGAGCTGTCGAACGAGGAGCTGTTCATCGCCCTGAAGAACATGGTGAAGCACCGCGG
CATCTCGTACCTGGACGACGCCTCGGACGACGGCAACTCGTCGGTGGGCGACTACGCCCAGATCGTGAAG
GAGAACTCGAAGCAGCTGGAGACCAAGACCCCGGGCCAGATCCAGCTGGAGCGCTACCAGACCTACGGCC
AGCTGCGCGGCGACTTCACCGTGGAGAAGGACGGCAAGAAGCACCGCCTGATCAACGTGTTCCCGACCTC
GGCCTACCGCTCGGAGGCCCTGCGCATCCTGCAGACCCAGCAGGAGTTCAACCCGCAGATCACCGACGAG
TTCATCAACCGCTACCTGGAGATCCTGACCGGCAAGCGCAAGTACTACCACGGCCCGGGCAACGAGAAGT
CGCGCACCGACTACGGCCGCTACCGCACCTCGGGCGAGACCCTGGACAACATCTTCGGCATCCTGATCGG
CAAGTGCACCTTCTACCCGGACGAGTTCCGCGCCGCCAAGGCCTCGTACACCGCCCAGGAGTTCAACCTG
CTGAACGACCTGAACAACCTGACCGTGCCGACCGAGACCAAGAAGCTGTCGAAGGAGCAGAAGAACCAGA
TCATCAACTACGTGAAGAACGAGAAGGCCATGGGCCCGGCCAAGCTGTTCAAGTACATCGCCAAGCTGCT
GTCGTGCGACGTGGCCGACATCAAGGGCTACCGCATCGACAAGTCGGGCAAGGCCGAGATCCACACCTTC
GAGGCCTACCGCAAGATGAAGACCCTGGAGACCCTGGACATCGAGCAGATGGACCGCGAGACCCTGGACA
AGCTGGCCTACGTGCTGACCCTGAACACCGAGCGCGAGGGCATCCAGGAGGCCCTGGAGCACGAGTTCGC
CGACGGCTCGTTCTCGCAGAAGCAGGTGGACGAGCTGGTGCAGTTCCGCAAGGCCAACTCGTCGATCTTC
GGCAAGGGCTGGCACAACTTCTCGGTGAAGCTGATGATGGAGCTGATCCCGGAGCTGTACGAGACCTCGG
AGGAGCAGATGACCATCCTGACCCGCCTGGGCAAGCAGAAGACCACCTCGTCGTCGAACAAGACCAAGTA
CATCGACGAGAAGCTGCTGACCGAGGAGATCTACAACCCGGTGGTGGCCAAGTCGGTGCGCCAGGCCATC
AAGATCGTGAACGCCGCCATCAAGGAGTACGGCGACTTCGACAACATCGTGATCGAGATGGCCCGCGAGA
CCAACGAGGACGACGAGAAGAAGGCCATCCAGAAGATCCAGAAGGCCAACAAGGACGAGAAGGACGCCGC
CATGCTGAAGGCCGCCAACCAGTACAACGGCAAGGCCGAGCTGCCGCACTCGGTGTTCCACGGCCACAAG
CAGCTGGCCACCAAGATCCGCCTGTGGCACCAGCAGGGCGAGCGCTGCCTGTACACCGGCAAGACCATCT
CGATCCACGACCTGATCAACAACTCGAACCAGTTCGAGGTGGACGCCATCCTGCCGCTGTCGATCACCTT
CGACGACTCGCTGGCCAACAAGGTGCTGGTGTACGCCACCGCCAACCAGGAGAAGGGCCAGCGCACCCCG
TACCAGGCCCTGGACTCGATGGACGACGCCTGGTCGTTCCGCGAGCTGAAGGCCTTCGTGCGCGAGTCGA
AGACCCTGTCGAACAAGAAGAAGGAGTACCTGCTGACCGAGGAGGACATCTCGAAGTTCGACGTGCGCAA
GAAGTTCATCGAGCGCAACCTGGTGGACACCCGCTACGCCTCGCGCGTGGTGCTGAACGCCCTGCAGGAG
CACTTCCGCGCCCACAAGATCGACACCAAGGTGTCGGTGGTGCGCGGCCAGTTCACCTCGCAGCTGCGCC
GCCACTGGGGCATCGAGAAGACCCGCGACACCTACCACCACCACGCCGTGGACGCCCTGATCATCGCCGC
CTCGTCGCAGCTGAACCTGTGGAAGAAGCAGAAGAACACCCTGGTGTCGTACTCGGAGGACCAGCTGCTG
GACATCGAGACCGGCGAGCTGATCTCGGACGACGAGTACAAGGAGTCGGTGTTCAAGGCCCCGTACCAGC
ACTTCGTGGACACCCTGAAGTCGAAGGAGTTCGAGGACTCGATCCTGTTCTCGTACCAGGTGGACTCGAA
GTTCAACCGCAAGATCTCGGACGCCACCATCTACGCCACCCGCCAGGCCAAGGTGGGCAAGGACAAGGCC
GACGAGACCTACGTGCTGGGCAAGATCAAGGACATCTACACCCAGGACGGCTACGACGCCTTCATGAAGA
TCTACAAGAAGGACAAGTCGAAGTTCCTGATGTACCGCCACGACCCGCAGACCTTCGAGAAGGTGATCGA
GCCGATCCTGGAGAACTACCCGAACAAGCAGATCAACGACAAGGGCAAGGAGGTGCCGTGCAACCCGTTC
CTGAAGTACAAGGAGGAGCACGGCTACATCCGCAAGTACTCGAAGAAGGGCAACGGCCCGGAGATCAAGT
CGCTGAAGTACTACGACTCGAAGCTGGGCAACCACATCGACATCACCCCGAAGGACTCGAACAACAAGGT
GGTGCTGCAGTCGGTGTCGCCGTGGCGCGCCGACGTGTACTTCAACAAGACCACCGGCAAGTACGAGATC
CTGGGCCTGAAGTACGCCGACCTGCAGTTCGACAAGGGCACCGGCACCTACAAGATCTCGCAGGAGAAGT
ACAACGACATCAAGAAGAAGGAGGGCGTGGACTCGGACTCGGAGTTCAAGTTCACCCTGTACAAGAACGA
CCTGCTGCTGGTGAAGGACACCGAGACCAAGGAGCAGCAGCTGTTCCGCTTCCTGTCGCGCACCATGCCG
AAGCAGAAGCACTACGTGGAGCTGAAGCCGTACGACAAGCAGAAGTTCGAGGGCGGCGAGGCCCTGATCA
AGGTGCTGGGCAACGTGGCCAACTCGGGCCAGTGCAAGAAGGGCCTGGGCAAGTCGAACATCTCGATCTA
CAAGGTGCGCACCGACGTGCTGGGCAACCAGCACATCATCAAGAACGAGGGCGACAAGCCGAAGCTGGAC
TTCTAA
