>Addgene plasmid #119880 | pDD143 | depositor partial sequence | sequence record 227275 | sgRNA hairpin + terminator
GTTTTTGTACTCGAAAGAAGCTACAAAGATAAGGCTTCATGCCGAAATCAACACCCTGTCATTTTATGGC
AGGGTGTTTTTTTTTTGTCGACTTGGGGACCCTAGAGGTCCCCTTTTTTATTTTTTTGGATGAAGAGCAT
TATCAATGGCTCTTCACAGGAAGCTTAAAAAAAAAAGCCCCGCGATTGCGGGGCTTTTTTTTTT
