>Addgene plasmid #119880 | pDD143 | depositor partial sequence | sequence record 227276 | pConstitutive
TGTGCGGGCTCTAACACGTCCTAGTATGGTAGGATGAGCAACA
